>Addgene plasmid #89763 | pAd/CMV/V5-Clasp2α | addgene full sequence | sequence record 180608 | Addgene NGS Result
GGTGCGACGTGCGCGGTTAAGCAGGGCCGCCGCCGCGCGTTGGGCGGCAGTGCCGGGTCGGCGGCGGTGG
CGACGTGCTACGCGCCTCCGCCGTCTCTTCATTTTAGCATAGCGCCGGGCTCCGCGCACCACGGTCTGAA
TGGCCGCGTCCACTGTGGACACTGGTGGCGGCGTGGGCGTGTAGTTGCGCGCCTCCTCCACCACCGCGTC
GATGGCGTCATCGACGGTGGTGCGCCCAGTGCGGCCGCGTTTGTGCGCGCCCCAGGGCGCGCGGTAGTGC
CCGCGCACGCGCACTGGGTGTTGGTCGGAGCGCTTCTTGGCCCCGCCAAACATCTTGCTTGGGAAGCGCA
GGCCCCAGCCTGTGTTATTGCTGGGCGATATAAGGATGGACATGCTTGCTCAAAAAGTGCGGCTCGATAG
GACGCGCGGCGAGACTATGCCCAGGGCCTTGTAAACGTAGGGGCAGGTGCGGCGTCTGGCGTCAGTAATG
GTCACTCGCTGGACTCCTCCGATGCTGTTGCGCAGCGGTAGCGTCCCGTGATCTGTGAGAGCAGGAACGT
TTTCACTGACGGTGGTGATGGTGGGGGCTGGCGGGCGCGCCAAAATCTGGTTCTCGGGAAAGCGATTGAA
CACGTGGGTCAGAGAGGTAAACTGGCGGATGAGTTGGGAGTAGACGGCCTGGTCGTTGTAGAAGCTCTTG
GAGTGCACGGGCAACAGCTCGGCGCCCACCACCGGAAAGTTGCTGATCTGGCGCGTGGAGCGGAAGGTCA
CGGGGTCTTGCATCATGTCTGGCAACGACCAGTAGACCTGCTCCGAGCCGCAGGTTACGTCAGGAGTGCA
AAGCAGGGTCCATGAGCGGATTCCGGTCTGAGGGTCGCCGTAGTTGTATGCAAGGTACCAGCTGCGGTAC
TGGGTGAAGGTGCTGTCATTGCTTATTAGGTTGTAACTGCGTTTCTTGCTGTCCTCTGTCAGGGGTTTGA
TCACCGGTTTCTTCTGAGGCTTCTCGACCTCGGGTTGCGCAGCGGGGGCGGCAGCTTCGGCCGCTGCTTC
GGCCTCAGCGCGCTTCTCCTCAGCCCGTGTGGCAAAGGTGTCGCCGCGAATGGCATGATCGTTCATGTCC
TCCACCGGCTGCATTGCCGCGGCTGCCGCGTTGGAGTTCTCTTCCGCGCCGCTGCCACTGCTGTTGCTGC
CGCCTGCGCCACCCCCGCCCTGTTCGGTGTCATCTTTCAAGCTCGCCTGGTAGGCGTCCACATCCAACAG
TGCGGGAATGTTACCACCCTCCAGATCATCGTAGGTGATCCTAAAGCCCTCCTGGAAGGGTTGCCGCTTG
CGGATGCCCAACAAGTTGCTCAGGCGGCTGTGGGTGAAGTCCACCCCGCATCCTGGCAGCAAAATGATGT
CTGGATGGAAGGCTTCGTTTGTATATACCCCAGGCATGACAAGACCAGTGACGGGGTCAAACCCCAGTCT
GAAGTTGCGGGTGTCAAACTTTACCCCGATGTCGCTTTCCAGAACCCCGTTCTGTCTGCCCACTTTCAAG
TAGTGCTCCACGATCGCGTTGTTCATAAGGTCTATGGTCATGGTCTCGGAGTAGTTGCCCTCGGGCAGCG
TGAACTCCACCCACTCGTATTTCAGCTCCACCTGATTGTCCTTAGTAGGCAAGCGCGACACCATCACCCG
CGCCTTAAACTTATTGGTAAACATGAACTCGTTCACATTTGGCATGTTGGTATGCAGGATGGTTTTCAGG
TCGCCGCCCCAGTGCGACCGGTCGTCAAGATTGATGGTCTGTGTGCTTGCCTCCCCCGGGCTGTAGTCAT
TGTTTTGAATGACCGTGGTCAGAAAGTTGCTGTGGTCGTTCTGGTAGTTCAGGGATGCCACATCCGTTGA
CTTGTTGTCCACCAGGTACACACGGGTGGTGTCGAATAGGGGTGCCAACTCAGAGTAACGGATGCTGTTT
CTCCCCCCGGTAGGCCGCAGGTACCGCGGAGGCACAAACGGCGGGTCCAGGGGAGCATCGAAGGGAGAAC
CCAGCGCCGCCGCCACTGGCGCCGCGCTCACCACACTCTCGTAGGAGGGAGGAGGACCTTCCTCATACAT
CGCCGCGCGCCGCATACTAAGGGGAATACAAGAAAACCAACGCTCGGTGCCATGGCCTTGGTGAGTTTTT
TATTTTGCATCATGCTTTTTTTTTTTTTAAAACATTCTCCCCAGCCTGGGGCGAAGGTGCGCAAACGGGT
TGCCACTCCCTCCCAAATCCAGGACGCTGCTGTCGTCTGCCGAGTCATCGTCCTCCCACACCAGACCCCG
CTGACGGTCGTGCCTTTGACGACGGGTGGGCGGGCGCGGGCCTGGCACGTCCCTGTGCTCCTGCGCGTAC
GTCTTCCATCTACTCATCTTGTCCACTAGGCTCTCTATCCCGTTGTTGGGAAATGCCGGAGGCAGGTTTT
TTTCGCGCTGCGGCTGCAGCAGCGAGTTGTTTAGGTACTCCTCCTCGCCCAGCAGGCGCGGGCGGGTGGT
GCGAGTGCTGGTAAGAGACCCTATCAAGCTTGGAAATGGGCTACTAGCATCTGACCGCGGGGCCGCAGCG
CCTAGATCGGACAAGCTGCTTGGCCTGCGGAAGCTTTCCTTTCGCAGCGCCGCCTCTGCCTGCTCGCGCT
GTTGCAACTCTAGCAGGGTCTGCGGTTGCGGGGAAAACACGCTGTCGTCTATGTCGTCCCAGAGGAATCC
ATCGTTACCCTCGGGCACCTCGAATCCCCCGGTGTAGAAACCAGGGGGCGGTAGCCAGTGCGGGTTCAAG
ATGGCATTGGTGAAATACTCGGGGTTCACGGCGGCCGCGCGATGCAAGTAGTCCATTAGGCGGTTGATAA
ACGGCCGGTTTGAGGCATACATGCCCGGTTCCATGTTGCGCGCGGTCATGTCCAGCGCCACGCTGGGCGT
TACCCCGTCGCGCATCAGGTTAAGGCTCACGCTCTGCTGCACGTAGCGCAAAATGCGCTCCTCCTCGCTG
TTTAAACTGTGCAACGAGGGGATCTTCTGCCGCCGGTTGGTCAGCAGGTAGTTTAGGGTTGCCTCCAGGC
TGCCCGTGTCCTCCTGCCCCAGCGCGCGGCTGACACTTGTAATCTCCTGGAAAGTATGCTCGTCCACATG
CGCCTGACCTATGGCCTCGCGGTACAGTGTCAGCAAGTGACCTAGGTATGTGTCCCGGGACACGCTGCCA
CTGTCCGTGAAGGGCGCTATTAGCAGCAGCAACAGGCGCGAGTTGGGCGTCAGCAAGCTAGACACGGTCG
CGCGGTCGCCTGTGGGAGCCCGCACCCCCCACAGCCCCTGCAAGTTTTTGAAAGCCTGGCTCAGGTTTAC
GGTCTGCAGGCCTTGTCTACTGGTCTGGAAAAAATAGTCTGGCCCAGACTGGTACACCTCACTTTGCGGT
GTCTCAGTCACCATTAGCCGCAGTGCGCTCACAAAGTTGGTGTAGTCCTCCTGTCCCCGCGGCACGTTGG
CGGGCTGTGTACTCAGGAAGGCGTTTAGTGCAACCATGGAGCCCAGGTTGCCCTGCTGCTGCGCGCGCTC
ACGCTGCGCCACGGCCTCGCGCACATCCCCCACCAGCCGGTCCAGGTTGGTCTGCACGTTGCCGCTGTTG
TAACGAGCCACGCGCTGAAGCAGCGCGTCGTAGACCAGGCCGGCCTCGTCGGGCCGGATGGCCCTGTTTT
CGGCCAGCGCGTTTACGATCGCCAGCACCTTCTCGTGCGTGGGGTTTGCGCGCGCCGGGACCACCGCTTC
CAGAATTGCGGAGAGCCGGTTGGCCTGCGGCTGCTGCCGGAACGCGTCAGGATTGCGCGCAGTCAGCGAC
ATGATGCGGTCCATGACCTGGCGCCAGTCGTCCGTGGAGTTAAGGCCGGACGGCTGGCTCTGCAGCGCCG
CCCGCACCGCCGGGTCCGTTGCGTCTTGCATCATCTGATCAGAAACATCACCGCTTAGTACTCGCCGTCC
TCTGGCTCGTACTCATCGTCCTCGTCATATTCCTCCACGCCGCCGACGTTGCCAGCGCGCGCGGGTGCCA
CCGCCAGCCCAGGTCCGGCCCCAGCTGCCTCCAGGGCGCGTCGGCTTGGGGCCCAGCGCAGGTCAGCGCC
CGCGTCAAAGTAGGACTCGGCCTCTCTATCGCCGCTGCCCGTGCCAGCCAGGGCCCTTTGCAGGCTGTGC
ATCAGCTCGCGGTCGCTGAGCTCGCGCCGCCGGCTCACGCTCACGGCCTTGTGGATGCGCTCGTTGCGAT
AAACGCCCAGGTCGTCGCTCAAGGTAAGCACCTTCAGCGCCATGCGCATGTAGAACCCCTCGATCTTTAC
CTCCTTGTCTATGGGAACGTAAGGGGTATGGTATATCTTGCGGGCGTAAAACTTGCCCAGGCTAAGCATG
GAATAGTTGATGGCGGCCACCTTGTCAGCCAGGCTCAAGCTGCGCTCCTGCACCACTATGCTCTGCAGGA
TGTTTATCAAATCGAGCAGCCAGCGGCCCTCGGGCTCTACTATGTTTAGCAGCGCATCCCTGAATGCCTC
GTTGTCCCTGCTGTGCTGCACTATAAGGAACAGCTGCGCCATGAGCGGCTTGCTATTTGGGTTTTGCTCC
AGCGCGCTTACAAAGTCCCACAGATGCATCAGTCCTATAGCCACCTCCTCGCGCGCCACAAGCGTACGCA
CGTGGTTGTTAAAGCTTTTTTGAAAGTTAATCTCCTGGTTCACCGTCTGCTCGTATGCGGTTACCAGGTC
GGCGGCCGCCACGTGTGCGCGCGCGGGACTAATCCCGGTTCGCGCGTCGGGCTCAAAGTCCTCCTCGCGC
AGCAACCGCTCGCGATTCAGGCCATGCCGCAGCTCGCGCCCTGCGTGGAACTTTCGATCCCGCATCTCCT
CGGGCTCCTCTCCCTCGCGGTCGCGAAACAGGTTCTGCCGCGGCACGTACGCCTCACGCGTATCACGCTT
CAGCTGCACCCTTGGGTGCCGCTCAGGAGAGGGCGCTCCTAGCCGCGCCAGGCCCTCGCCCTCCTCCAAG
TCCAGGTAGTGCCGGGCCCGGCGCCGCGGGGGTTCGTAATCACCATCTGCTGCCGCGTCAACCGCGGATG
TCGCCCCTCCTGACGCGGTAGGAGGAGGGGAGGGTGCCCTGCATGTCTGCCGCTGCTCTTGCTCTTGCCG
CTGCTGAGGAGGGGGGCGCATCTGCCGCAGCACCGGATGCATCTGGGAAAAGCAAAAAAGGGGCTCGTCC
CTGTTTCCGGAGGAATTTGCAAGCGGGGTCTTGCATGACGGGGAGGCAAACCCCCGTTCGCCGCAGTCCG
GCCGGTCCGAGACTCGAACCGGGGGTCCCGCGACTCAACCCTTGGAAAATAACCCTCCGGCTACAGGGAG
CGAGCCACTTAATGCTTTCGCTTTCCAGCCTAACCGCTTACGCTGCGCGCGGCCAGTGGCCAAAAAAGCT
AGCGCAGCAGCCGCCGCGCCTGGAAGGAAGCCAAAAGGAGCACTCCCCCGTTGTCTGACGTCGCACACCT
GGGTTCGACACGCGGGCGGTAACCGCATGGATCACGGCGGACGGCCGGATACGGGGCTCGAACCCCGGTC
GTCCGCCATGATACCCTTGCGAATTTATCCACCAGACCACGGAAGAGTGCCCGCTTACAGGCTCTCCTTT
TGCACGGTCTAGAGCGTCAACGATTGCGCGCGCCTGACCGGCCAGAGCGTCCCGACCATGGAGCACTTTT
TGCCGCTGCGCAACATCTGGAACCGCGTCCGCGACTTTCCGCGCGCCTCCACCACCGCCGCCGGCATCAC
CTGGATGTCCAGGTACATCTACGGATATCATCGCCTTATGTTGGAAGATCTCGCCCCCGGAGCCCCGGCC
ACCCTACGCTGGCCCCTCTACCGCCAGCCGCCGCCGCACTTTTTGGTGGGATACCAGTACCTGGTGCGGA
CTTGCAACGACTACGTATTTGACTCGAGGGCTTACTCGCGTCTCAGGTACACCGAGCTCTCGCAGCCGGG
TCACCAGACCGTTAACTGGTCCGTTATGGCCAACTGCACTTACACCATCAACACGGGCGCATACCACCGC
TTTGTGGACATGGATGACTTCCAGTCTACCCTCACGCAGGTGCAGCAGGCCATATTAGCCGAGCGCGTTG
TCGCCGACCTAGCCCTGCTTCAGCCGATGAGGGGCTTCGGGGTCACACGCATGGGAGGAAGAGGGCGCCA
CCTACGGCCAAACTCCGCCGCCGCCGCAGCGATAGATGCAAGAGATGCAGGACAAGAGGAAGGAGAAGAA
GAAGTGCCGGTAGAAAGGCTCATGCAAGACTACTACAAAGACCTGCGCCGATGTCAAAACGAAGCCTGGG
GCATGGCCGACCGCCTGCGCATTCAGCAGGCCGGACCCAAGGACATGGTGCTTCTGTCGACCATCCGCCG
TCTCAAGACCGCCTACTTTAATTACATCATCAGCAGCACCTCCGCCAGAAACAACCCCGACCGCCGCCCG
CTGCCGCCCGCCACGGTGCTCAGCCTACCTTGCGACTGTGACTGGTTAGACGCCTTTCTCGAGAGGTTTT
CCGATCCGGTCGATGCGGACTCGCTCAGGTCCCTCGGCGGCGGAGTACCTACACAACAATTGTTGAGATG
CATCGTTAGCGCCGTATCCCTGCCGCATGGCAGCCCCCCGCCAACCCATAACCGGGACATGACGGGCGGC
GTCTTCCAACTGCGCCCCCGCGAGAACGGCCGCGCCGTCACCGAGACCATGCGCCGTCGCCGCGGGGAGA
TGATCGAGCGCTTTGTCGACCGCCTCCCGGTGCGCCGTCGTCGCCGCCGTGTCCCCCCTCCCCCACCGCC
GCCAGAAGAAGAAGAAGGGGAGGCCCTTATGGAAGAGGAGATTGAAGAAGAAGAAGAGGCCCCTGTAGCC
TTTGAGCGCGAGGTGCGCGACACTGTCGCCGAGCTCATCCGTCTTCTGGAGGAGGAGTTAACCGTGTCGG
CGCGCAACTCCCAGTTTTTCAACTTCGCCGTGGACTTCTACGAGGCCATGGAGCGCCTTGAGGCCTTGGG
GGATATCAACGAATCCACGTTGCGACGCTGGGTTATGTACTTCTTCGTGGCAGAACACACCGCCACCACC
CTCAACTACCTCTTTCAGCGCCTGCGAAACTACGCCGTCTTCGCCCGGCACGTGGAGCTCAATCTCGCGC
AGGTGGTCATGCGCGCCCGCGATGCCGAAGGGGGCGTGGTCTACAGCCGCGTCTGGAACGAGGGAGGCCT
CAACGCCTTCTCGCAGCTCATGGCCCGCATTTCCAACGACCTCGCCGCCACCGTGGAGCGAGCCGGACGC
GGAGATCTCCAGGAGGAAGAGATCGAGCAGTTCATGGCCGAGATCGCCTATCAAGACAACTCAGGAGACG
TGCAGGAGATTTTGCGCCAGGCCGCCGTCAACGACACCGAAATTGATTCTGTCGAACTCTCTTTCAGGTT
CAAGCTCACCGGGCCCGTCGTCTTCACGCAGAGGCGCCAGATTCAGGAGATCAACCGCCGCGTCGTCGCG
TTCGCCAGCAACCTACGCGCGCAGCACCAGCTCCTGCCCGCGCGCGGCGCCGACGTGCCCCTGCCCCCTC
TCCCGGCGGGTCCGGAGCCCCCCCTACCTCCGGGGGCTCGCCCGCGTCACCGCTTTTAGATGCATCATCC
AAGGACACCCCCGCGGCCCACCGCCCGCCGCGCGGTACCGTAGTCGCGCCGCGGGGATGCGGCCTCTTGC
AAGCCATCGACGCCGCCACCAACCAGCCCCTGGAAATTAGGTATCACCTGGATCTAGCCCGCGCCCTGAC
CCGTCTATGCGAGGTAAACCTGCAGGAGCTCCCGCCTGACCTGACGCCGCGGGAGCTCCAGACCATGGAC
AGCTCCCATCTGCGCGATGTTGTCATCAAGCTCCGACCGCCGCGCGCGGACATCTGGACTTTGGGCTCGC
GCGGCGTGGTGGTCCGATCCACCGTAACTCCCCTCGAGCAGCCAGACGGTCAAGGACAAGCAGCCGAAGT
AGAAGACCACCAGCCAAACCCGCCAGGCGAGGGGCTCAAATTCCCACTCTGCTTCCTTGTGCGCGGTCGT
CAGGTCAACCTCGTGCAGGATGTACAGCCCGTGCACCGCTGCCAGTACTGCGCACGTTTTTACAAAAGCC
AGCACGAGTGTTCGGCCCGTCGCAGGGACTTCTACTTTCACCACATCAATAGCCACTCCTCCAATTGGTG
GCGGGAGATCCAGTTCTTCCCGATCGGCTCGCATCCTCGCACCGAGCGTCTCTTTGTCACCTACGATGTA
GAGACCTATACTTGGATGGGGGCCTTTGGGAAGCAGCTCGTGCCCTTCATGCTGGTCATGAAGTTCGGCG
GAGATGAGCCTCTAGTGACTGCCGCGCGAGACCTAGCCGCGAACCTTGGATGGGACCGCTGGGAACAAGA
CCCGCTTACCTTCTACTGCATCACCCCAGAAAAAATGGCCATAGGTCGCCAGTTTAGGACCTTTCGCGAC
CACCTGCAAATGCTAATGGCCCGTGACCTGTGGAGCTCATTCGTCGCTTCCAACCCTCATCTTGCAGACT
GGGCCCTTTCAGAGCACGGGCTCAGCTCCCCTGAAGAGCTCACCTACGAGGAACTTAAAAAATTGCCTTC
CATCAAGGGCATCCCGCGCTTCTTGGAACTTTACATTGTGGGCCACAACATCAACGGCTTTGACGAGATC
GTGCTCGCCGCCCAGGTAATTAACAACCGTTCCGAGGTGCCGGGACCCTTCCGCATCACACGCAACTTTA
TGCCTCGCGCGGGAAAGATACTCTTCAACGATGTCACCTTCGCCCTGCCAAATCCGCGTTCCAAAAAGCG
CACGGACTTTTTGCTCTGGGAGCAGGGCGGATGCGACGACACTGACTTCAAATACCAGTACCTCAAAGTC
ATGGTCAGGGACACCTTTGCGCTCACCCACACCTCGCTCCGGAAGGCCGCGCAGGCATACGCGCTACCCG
TAGAAAAGGGATGCTGCGCCTACCAGGCCGTCAACCAGTTCTACATGCTAGGCTCTTACCGTTCGGAGGC
CGACGGGTTTCCGATCCAAGAGTACTGGAAAGACCGCGAAGAGTTTGTCCTCAACCGCGAGCTGTGGAAA
AAAAAGGGACAGGATAAGTATGACATCATCAAGGAAACCCTGGACTACTGCGCCCTAGACGTGCAGGTCA
CCGCCGAGCTGGTCAACAAGCTGCGCGACTCCTACGCCTCCTTCGTGCGTGACGCGGTAGGTCTCACAGA
CGCCAGCTTCAACGTCTTCCAGCGTCCAACCATATCATCCAACTCACATGCCATCTTCAGGCAGATAGTC
TTCCGAGCAGAGCAGCCCGCCCGTAGCAACCTCGGTCCCGACCTCCTCGCTCCCTCGCACGAACTATACG
ATTACGTGCGCGCCAGCATCCGCGGTGGAAGATGCTACCCTACATATCTTGGAATACTCAGAGAGCCCCT
CTACGTTTACGACATTTGCGGCATGTACGCCTCCGCGCTCACCCACCCCATGCCATGGGGTCCCCCACTC
AACCCATACGAGCGCGCGCTTGCCGCCCGCGCATGGCAGCAGGCGCTAGACTTGCAAGGATGCAAGATAG
ACTACTTCGACGCGCGCCTGCTGCCCGGGGTCTTTACCGTGGACGCAGACCCCCCGGACGAGACGCAGCT
AGACCCCCTACCGCCATTCTGCTCGCGCAAGGGCGGCCGCCTCTGCTGGACCAACGAGCGCCTACGCGGA
GAGGTAGCCACCAGCGTTGACCTTGTCACCCTGCACAACCGCGGTTGGCGCGTGCACCTGGTGCCCGACG
AGCGCACCACCGTCTTTCCCGAATGGCGGTGCGTTGCGCGCGAATACGTGCAGCTAAACATCGCGGCCAA
GGAGCGCGCCGATCGCGACAAAAACCAAACCCTGCGCTCCATCGCCAAGTTGCTGTCCAACGCCCTCTAC
GGGTCGTTTGCCACCAAGCTTGACAACAAAAAGATTGTCTTTTCTGACCAGATGGATGCGGCCACCCTCA
AAGGCATCACCGCGGGCCAGGTGAATATCAAATCCTCCTCGTTTTTGGAAACTGACAATCTTAGCGCAGA
AGTCATGCCCGCTTTTCAGAGGGAGTACTCACCCCAACAGCTGGCCCTCGCAGACAGCGATGCGGAAGAG
AGTGAGGACGAACGCGCCCCCACCCCCTTTTATAGCCCCCCTTCAGGAACACCCGGTCACGTGGCCTACA
CCTACAAACCAATCACCTTCCTTGATGCCGAAGAGGGCGACATGTGTCTTCACACCCTGGAGCGAGTGGA
CCCCCTAGTGGACAACGACCGCTACCCCTCCCACTTAGCCTCCTTCGTGCTGGCCTGGACGCGAGCCTTT
GTCTCAGAGTGGTCCGAGTTTCTATACGAGGAGGACCGCGGAACACCGCTCGAGGACAGGCCTCTCAAGT
CTGTATACGGGGACACGGACAGCCTTTTCGTCACCGAGCGTGGACACCGGCTCATGGAAACCAGAGGTAA
GAAACGCATCAAAAAGCATGGGGGAAACCTGGTTTTTGACCCCGAACGGCCAGAGCTCACCTGGCTCGTG
GAATGCGAGACCGTCTGCGGGGCCTGCGGCGCGGATGCCTACTCCCCGGAATCGGTATTTCTCGCGCCCA
AGCTCTACGCCCTCAAAAGTCTGCACTGCCCCTCGTGCGGCGCCTCCTCCAAGGGCAAGCTGCGCGCCAA
GGGCCACGCCGCGGAGGGGCTGGACTATGACACCATGGTCAAATGCTACCTGGCCGACGCGCAGGGCGAA
GACCGGCAGCGCTTCAGCACCAGCAGGACCAGCCTCAAGCGCACCCTGGCCAGCGCGCAGCCCGGAGCGC
ACCCCTTCACCGTGACCCAGACTACGCTGACGAGGACCCTGCGCCCGTGGAAAGACATGACCCTGGCCCG
TCTGGACGAGCACCGACTACTGCCGTACAGCGAAAGCCGCCCCAACCCGCGAAACGAGGAGATATGCTGG
ATCGAGATGCCGTAGAGCAGGTGACCGAGCTGTGGGACCGCCTGGAACTGCTTGGTCAAACGCTCAAAAG
CATGCCTACGGCGGACGGTCTCAAACCGTTGAAAAACTTTGCTTCCTTGCAAGAACTGCTATCGCTGGGC
GGCGAGCGCCTTCTGGCGGATTTGGTCAGGGAAAACATGCGAGTCAGGGACATGCTTAACGAAGTGGCCC
CCCTGCTCAGGGATGACGGCAGCTGCAGCTCTCTTAACTACCAGTTGCAGCCGGTAATAGGTGTGATTTA
CGGGCCCACCGGCTGCGGTAAGTCGCAGCTGCTCAGGAACCTGCTTTCTTCCCAGCTGATCTCCCCTACC
CCGGAAACCGTTTTCTTCATCGCCCCGCAGGTAGACATGATCCCCCCATCTGAACTCAAAGCGTGGGAAA
TGCAAATCTGTGAGGGTAACTACGCCCCTGGGCCGGATGGAACCATTATACCGCAGTCTGGCACCCTCCG
CCCGCGCTTTGTAAAAATGGCCTATGACGATCTCATCCTGGAACACAACTATGACGTTAGTGATCCCAGA
AATATCTTCGCCCAGGCCGCCGCCCGTGGGCCCATTGCCATCATTATGGACGAATGCATGGAAAATCTTG
GAGGTCACAAGGGCGTCTCCAAGTTCTTCCACGCATTTCCTTCTAAGCTACATGACAAATTTCCCAAGTG
CACCGGATACACTGTGCTGGTGGTTCTGCACAACATGAATCCCCGGAGGGATATGGCTGGGAACATAGCC
AACCTAAAAATACAGTCCAAGATGCATCTCATATCCCCACGTATGCACCCATCCCAGCTTAACCGCTTTG
TAAACACTTACACCAAGGGCCTGCCCCTGGCAATCAGCTTGCTACTGAAAGACATTTTTAGGCACCACGC
CCAGCGCTCCTGCTACGACTGGATCATCTACAACACCACCCCGCAGCATGAAGCTCTGCAGTGGTGCTAC
CTCCACCCCAGAGACGGGCTTATGCCCATGTATCTGAACATCCAGAGTCACCTTTACCACGTCCTGGAAA
AAATACACAGGACCCTCAACGACCGAGACCGCTGGTCCCGGGCCTACCGCGCGCGCAAAACCCCTAAATA
AAGACAGCAAGACACTTGCTTGATCCAAATCCAAACAGAGTCTGGTTTTTTATTTATGTTTTAAACCGCA
TTGGGAGGGGAGGAAGCCTTCAGGGCAGAAACCTGCTGGCGCAGATCCAACAGCTGCTGAGAAACGACAT
TAAGTTCCCGGGTCAAAGAATCCAATTGTGCCAAAAGAGCCGTCAACTTGTCATCGCGGGCGGATGAACG
GGAAGCTGCACTGCTTGCAAGCGGGCTCAGGAAAGCAAAGTCAGTCACAATCCCGCGGGCGGTGGCTGCA
GCGGCTGAAGCGGCGGCGGAGGCTGCAGTCTCCAACGGCGTTCCAGACACGGTCTCGTAGGTCAAGGTAG
TAGAGTTTGCGGGCAGGACGGGGCGACCATCAATGCTGGAGCCCATCACATTCTGACGCACCCCGGCCCA
TGGGGGCATGCGCGTTGTCAAATATGAGCTCACAATGCTTCCATCAAACGAGTTGGTGCTCATGGCGGCG
GCGGCTGCTGCAAAACAGATACAAAACTACATAAGACCCCCACCTTATATATTCTTTCCCACCCTTAAGC
CACGCCCACACATTTCAGTGATCTGTCGAATCGGATCTGCTATGGCAGGGCCTGCCGCCCCGACGTTGGC
TGCGAGCCCTGGGCCTTCACCCGAACTTGGGGGGTGGGGTGGGGAAAAGGAAGAAACGCGGGCGTATTGG
CCCCAATGGGGTCTCGGTGGGGTATCGACAGAGTGCCAGCCCTGGGACCGAACCCCGCGTTTATGAACAA
ACGACCCAACACCCGTGCGTTTTATTCTGTCTTTTTATTGCCGTCATAGCGCGGGTTCCTTCCGGTATTG
TCTCCTTCCGTGTTTCAGTTAGCCTCCCCCGTTTAAACTCATTACTAACCGGTACGCGTAGAATCGAGAC
CGAGGAGAGGGTTAGGGATAGGCTTACCTTCGAACCGCGGGCCCTCTAGATCAACCACTTTGTACAAGAA
AGCTGGGTCGGCGCGCCCACCCTTCGTCCCTAACTTTGTCCAGAAACATCAGTAGTGGGATCAGCTCCTC
CAGAACCTGTTTGTGCACGTTTGATGTAAAGATTCAGTAGCTTCATTTTACTGCCAGTAAGTTGACTGAG
ATGTGGTTTTAGTTCATCACCAATTACCGCATGAACAGCCACCAGGCAGAAGACACAAGCTTTCCGAACA
CTGCTCTCTGAATTATCATAACCCTGTATTAGACCTGGCATAATCTCTGGCAAAAGCAGGTTTAGGGTTT
CCTTGGACACTCTCTCTATCACTTTTGTTTGCATTTTGATTGCAGCCAGATTAATTGGGTAGTCTGCAGT
TTGAATGATAGGACAAAGCACTTTGATGCACTGCTCTGGACTAATTGAAGTGGCCAACACTGATGCCGCT
TCCTCAGCAGATCTCACCACCTCCTTATGAGGATCTTTATGTGCTTCCAATGTTTTCATGACAGTCAATT
CTGCATAGTTTTTAAATCTTGCTGGTTGATGCCTTAGGATTTCTCTTAAAACCTTTAATGCCAAAGCCCT
GATTGTAGGCTCTTTATCTCCAAGCGTTTCAAGCAATAAAAGCAATATTGTTTTGAAGTGTTCATCCCAA
ACACTAAAAGATTCTTCCTGTGTCAGTTTCATAAGTTCATAGAGGGCAATTTTTCTTTCTTCTACACGCT
CATTATGGTTAGACAGCTCCTTCAACAACTCTGCAACTAGGTCAGAATGATCTAGGGAAAGATCGTCAGG
AAACTGGTCAGCATCATCATCAAACATGGCTTCCTTGAGGGCAGACTTGTTGAAGGGACTGATGCTATCT
GAATAGTTATATGGATTATAGTCTCGAGAGCGTGGAGAGGAGTGAGTAGGCATTGAATGGAGCAATGAAG
CTTTATTATCAAGAGCTGTTTGACTTGAGTCAGTAGCATCACCTCCTGCTCTTGGGTCAGACATCCCAGG
ACCACCACACATTGAATCGCCATCATCTTTTTTAGAATCCCTTTTCAATGGCTCATTCATATCTTCTTGG
CTACGGAAGCTGAAATTCTGGATTGCTTCAGTGACACCTCTAAGAGAGCTATAAATATCTTCAGAGTTCA
TATTTTCTGTGTCATAATCAAATGCACTTGGAGATAAAGTATTCTGTGATGTATTGGTAGGAGAAGTAAG
AGGACTGGACCAGTTAGCTGGTGATCGTGGTGTTGGTCTTGTCAAAGGACTCCCCATGGAACTCTGGGTT
CCATTGCCAGTGTTTCGAAGGTGATTATGAAGAAGCTTGGTAGCACCATCCTGAAAAGTTTTTGGTAAAG
CTCCTAATAACATTGTAAACTCTGGGGTATTGAGTTCAAATAATGAAATCAGCACTGACTGTGCTGCCTT
CCGAACATCAGAACTTTTGGGTTCTGTTGTCCAAGTGATGACCCGAGACACTGCTAGGCGAGTTTCACTG
GAATTTATAAAATCTCCTGGATCCATCTGTTTGGCCAGAGTTTCTATGTATTTAAGGATAGCAACCTTCA
CCTTTAAGCTTGGTGTCTGGGTCTGATCAACTGTAAATCTCATTAGAATATTGAACTGAAGATCATTTGG
AAAAGACTCTCTTGTAACGTCGAGAGCCTTTTGGACTTTTGCCTGAACAGATCCAAGCAAATCAGCACCC
ATTTTTTTTAGTAGTTGTGTCAGCAGTACAAACAACCAATCTTGAAGATCATCTTTGTGGACTTGTATGA
AATCCACTAGAGTCTCCAAAAACATGCTGAATACTCTCTTGCCATGAGGGTCAGCAAACATTCTTGTGAA
AATTTCACATAATCTTTTCAGTTCAACTCGACTTAGTGTTCTCTGATTTTTTAATAAGTTCTGCAGACCT
AGGAGGCCTTCTTTCCTTTCTGACCAATTGGAACTAGCACATCTATTGAGGACTTCTGCCACATCTTCCG
TCTGCCTCATATATGTAGGAATACTACCATTTCGAGAACTATAGGAGCGTTCTGAACAAGCACTAGATGC
ATCGCTGTTGGCGTCATCATCTGAATGCATTCCATATGATTCATATCTTCTTCGAGCTGGTTTTTTCAAG
GCATCTGCCACCGCCTCCTCCACATCAGAACCTGTGTTCAGGACTCGCATGGCACTAACAGAAGACGACA
GTCGACTTGATTGGCTGATCCCATAACCTGGACCTGAGGCCCCATACACTTCGGGGGCGTAGAGGGCACC
AGTTGATCTGGAATGGTGTCTGGAGGCGAGGGGCTGAAAAGAGCGAACAGGACTTGTGTCTCTGCTGCTC
TCCCGACTAGCTTCCCGGCTGCATCCTTGACTCACACTTGGTCGAGGAATACGACTGCTTCGGGCCACTG
AAAGCCTAGATGGACTAGCCTCTCTGCTACAGCCCTGGCTCCGTGGTATCTTGCTTCTTTTTTGTGCTGA
GGCTGAATTGACCAGGACTCTTTGAACACCAGAGCTCACAGTGGACAGGGCTGTTGTGGTCAGAACTCTT
CCTGGAGACCCAGACCGGCTACCAGGCTGTGATTGAGACACCATTTTTGTTCGACTTCTTCCTCTAGAAT
CTGCCTTGGCATTTCCCATGCCAGCAAGTGGTGCTGAAAGTTTTGCTCTCACCCGGCCATCTTCAGATGC
TGTTCCATCCAGCTTGTCAGAAGTATCCTCTAGTGACGCATAGGAACCTGCATTCAGGGCACCTGCACCT
AAGCGCCCGCTTCGCACAGACTGTCCAGCAGCATGATGTGCCTTGGCACCTGCAGCAGCATTCACATCAA
TGTCACTTCGTGAACGCTGCAGGCTTCCTGGAAGGGAACTGGCTTTGCTGCTGCCTGCTGATACTCTTCC
AGCCACAGTTGATGGATTTGCTGTAGACCATTTGGAAGAAAAAGGGCGATTGAGACTTTCCTGTGAGCTG
GATGAGGACCTGTCTGATTGTGGAAGAGATGCTACACTGCCAGAACTCTTTAAGTAAGTTTGAAGACTCT
TCTGATAAGATGGCTCAAGGGAATTATATAATGTTTCAGCTTCACCAGGAAAGTGGTTTCTAAGACCCAT
GTATGTCTTTCTTGCCTCCACTCTGGCCTCAGCGTCAGCATCATGAATTCCCTTTTTAATAGTTTCAACC
AAGACGGCTGCATGTCTTTCCAATGAATGAGTCTGCCACTCTTGCAACAATAAATCTAAAAATTCAAATG
AACGTCTCCTCACGGGAACTGATTTTGATGTGCAATTGCTTGTTATTAAAGGTATAAGTCTGGGTACATG
AGTATGCCGAATGATAAATCTGATTGCTGCACATCCAGAAGTTGCCATGACTTTTGCACTATTGGGGACG
AGATTAAAAAGTGTAGGTACAATGGCTTCAGCGCCATGATCAAACTTGTTTCCCAAAACTGTTGAAAGGT
GGGCTACAGTAATACAAGCTTCTCTAACCACCTGGGATCTAAGATCCTTAGCTGAAAGTTTAAGTGCTCC
ATCCAACAATCGTAAATGTTGAAAAAAGCAATCATACTGTGCAGCTCCAGCAACAAGCAGTGATCGAATT
TTCTTCAGTGCATTGGCACGCTGATCCCAGTCATGTTTATCATCTGACAAAATTTCCCTGATTTTATTTA
ATGTTTCTTCGAGTTCTCGACTAGAATAAATCTGAATAGAAGGGACATCTGTAAAAGCTTTTATAAAATC
ATCTTCATCAACTGCTCCAGCACCTCCTTCCTTAGAAGCACCTCCAACCTTAGGGCCACCTGCTGAACCA
GGCTTCCTTGCACTGTTGGCAGGATTTCCGGATGTTTTAGGTGCAGGAACCTTGAAGGCTGATGCAGCTG
ATGATGGCCTATTTCCATCCACTGATTCTTCATCATCGAAGCTTTTATCTTTGCAGACACTCAAAATCAT
ACCGCCTGAACTTTGCACTTCATCAAATTTGGCAAATATCATTTCTAATCTAGCAGGGGGAATTCCTCTC
TTATAAAGATCCATCCTCACTTTTTCTCCCACATGTCTATAAATCTCCACTATAGCCAATATTGCAGCAT
CTCTCACCTGACTGTTGGAGTCTCCAAACAGGATACACAAATGTGGTATCAATTTGCTGATGACTAGTGG
CTGAGCCCCAAAAATGTTTAAGGTTTCAATAAGACACAGACACACGCCTTCTCGAGATCGAAAATTCTTG
TGTTTAAAACCAGAAGCCAACTGCTCCCAAATGTACATAGGTGGTGCTACTTGATCCATTAACTTCAATA
TCAGAGTCTGAGCTTCATCTCGAACCTTGTCTTTGGCATCTCCCATTCTGTCTATTAAAGCTACAATAAC
CATTGCTACATAGGATTTAAAGCGTGTTGATAATCTGTCCACAAAGGCACTTAAAATTTCCAATCCCATT
AATGATACCCGGTAGTTGCTCGAACCCACCCAGCCGGTGAGCGCGTCGACTGTCTTGCCTAGGCGGCCCA
GGTCCTCCTCCAGGTCCGAGATGGCGCCGGGGGCGCCAAGGTAGAGCAGGAGCTCCTGGCCGACCTGCAG
CCGGCCGCCGACGTCCTTCTGCTGCACCTGGGCGCAGAAGTACTCCATGCTGCGGGGCTCCATGGCGGTA
CCGGACTTGTACAGCTCGTCCATGCCGAGAGTGATCCCGGCGGCGGTCACGAACTCCAGCAGGACCATGT
GATCGCGCTTCTCGTTGGGGTCTTTGCTCAGGGCGGACTGGGTGCTCAGGTAGTGGTTGTCGGGCAGCAG
CACGGGGCCGTCGCCGATGGGGGTGTTCTGCTGGTAGTGGTCGGCGAGCTGCACGCTGCCGTCCTCGATG
TTGTGGCGGATCTTGAAGTTCACCTTGATGCCGTTCTTCTGCTTGTCGGCCATGATATAGACGTTGTGGC
TGTTGTAGTTGTACTCCAGCTTGTGCCCCAGGATGTTGCCGTCCTCCTTGAAGTCGATGCCCTTCAGCTC
GATGCGGTTCACCAGGGTGTCGCCCTCGAACTTCACCTCGGCGCGGGTCTTGTAGTTGCCGTCGTCCTTG
AAGAAGATGGTGCGCTCCTGGACGTAGCCTTCGGGCATGGCGGACTTGAAGAAGTCGTGCTGCTTCATGT
GGTCGGGGTAGCGGCTGAAGCACTGCACGCCGTAGGTCAGGGTGGTCACGAGGGTGGGCCAGGGCACGGG
CAGCTTGCCGGTGGTGCAGATGAACTTCAGGGTCAGCTTGCCGTAGGTGGCATCGCCCTCGCCCTCGCCG
GACACGCTGAACTTGTGGCCGTTTACGTCGCCGTCCAGCTCGACCAGGATGGGCACCACCCCGGTGAACA
GCTCCTCGCCCTTGCTCACCATGGTGGCGGTACCGGTGAAGGGGGCGGCCGCGGAGCCTGCTTTTTTGTA
CAAACTTGTTGATAGCTTAACTAGCCAGCTTGGGTCTCCCTATAGTGAGTCGTATTAATTTCGATAAGCC
AGTAAGCAGTGGGTTCTCTAGTTAGCCAGAGAGCTCTGCTTATATAGACCTCCCACCGTACACGCCTACC
GCCCATTTGCGTCAATGGGGCGGAGTTGTTACGACATTTTGGAAAGTCCCGTTGATTTTGGTGCCAAAAC
AAACTCCCATTGACGTCAATGGGGTGGAGACTTGGAAATCCCCGTGAGTCAAACCGCTATCCACGCCCAT
TGATGTACTGCCAAAACCGCATCACCATGGTAATAGCGATGACTAATACGTAGATGTACTGCCAAGTAGG
AAAGTCCCATAAGGTCATGTACTGGGCATAATGCCAGGCGGGCCATTTACCGTCATTGACGTCAATAGGG
GGCGTACTTGGCATATGATACACTTGATGTACTGCCAAGTGGGCAGTTTACCGTAAATACTCCACCCATT
GACGTCAATGGAAAGTCCCTATTGGCGTTACTATGGGAACATACGTCATTATTGACGTCAATGGGCGGGG
GTCGTTGGGCGGTCAGCCAGGCGGGCCATTTACCGTAAGTTATGTAACGCGGAACTCCATATATGGGCTA
TGAACTAATGACCCCGTAATTGATTACTATTAATAACTAGTCAATAATCAATGTCAACGCGTATATCTGG
CCCGTACATCGCGAAGCAGCGCAAAACGCCTAACCCTAAGCAGATTCTTCATGCAATTGTCGGTCAAGCC
TTGCCTTGTTGTAGCTTAAATTTTGCTCGCGCACTACTCAGCGACCTCCAACACACAAGCAGGGAGCAGA
TACTGGCTTAACTATGCGGCATCAGAGCAGATTGTACTGAGAGTGCACCATAGGGGATCGGGAGATCCGA
TGTCGCTAGCGGCCGCTCGAGAATTCTAGAGGTACCGGATCCAAGCTTCGACTGACTATAATAATAAAAC
GCCAACTTTGACCCGGAACGCGGAAAACACCTGAGAAAAACACCTGGGCGAGTCTCCACGTAAACGGTCA
AAGTCCCCGCGGCCCTAGACAAATATTACGCGCTATGAGTAACACAAAATTATTCAGATTTCACTTCCTC
TTATTCAGTTTTCCCGCGAAAATGGCCAAATCTTACTCGGTTACGCCCAAATTTACTACAACATCCGCCT
AAAACCGCGCGAAAATTGTCACTTCCTGTGTACACCGGCGCACACCAAAAACGTCACTTTTGCCACATCC
GTCGCTTACATGTGTTCCGCCACACTTGCAACATCACACTTCCGCCACACTACTACGTCACCCGCCCCGT
TCCCACGCCCCGCGCCACGTCACAAACTCCACCCCCTCATTATCATATTGGCTTCAATCCAAAATAAGGT
ATATTATTGATGATGTTAATTAATTTAAATCCGCATGCGATATCGAGCTCTCCCGGGAATTCGGATCCAA
TTCTTGAAGACGAAAGGGCCTCGTGATACGCCTATTTTTATAGGTTAATGTCATGATAATAATGGTTTCT
TAGACGTCAGGTGGCACTTTTCGGGGAAATGTGCGCGGAACCCCTATTTGTTTATTTTTCTAAATACATT
CAAATATGTATCCGCTCATGAGACAATAACCCTGATAAATGCTTCAATAATATTGAAAAAGGAAGAGTAT
GAGTATTCAACATTTCCGTGTCGCCCTTATTCCCTTTTTTGCGGCATTTTGCCTTCCTGTTTTTGCTCAC
CCAGAAACGCTGGTGAAAGTAAAAGATGCTGAAGATCAGTTGGGTGCACGAGTGGGTTACATCGAACTGG
ATCTCAACAGCGGTAAGATCCTTGAGAGTTTTCGCCCCGAAGAACGTTTTCCAATGATGAGCACTTTTAA
AGTTCTGCTATGTGGCGCGGTATTATCCCGTGTTGACGCCGGGCAAGAGCAACTCGGTCGCCGCATACAC
TATTCTCAGAATGACTTGGTTGAGTACTCACCAGTCACAGAAAAGCATCTTACGGATGGCATGACAGTAA
GAGAATTATGCAGTGCTGCCATAACCATGAGTGATAACACTGCGGCCAACTTACTTCTGACAACGATCGG
AGGACCGAAGGAGCTAACCGCTTTTTTGCACAACATGGGGGATCATGTAACTCGCCTTGATCGTTGGGAA
CCGGAGCTGAATGAAGCCATACCAAACGACGAGCGTGACACCACGATGCCTGTAGCAATGGCAACAACGT
TGCGCAAACTATTAACTGGCGAACTACTTACTCTAGCTTCCCGGCAACAATTAATAGACTGGATGGAGGC
GGATAAAGTTGCAGGACCACTTCTGCGCTCGGCCCTTCCGGCTGGCTGGTTTATTGCTGATAAATCTGGA
GCCGGTGAGCGTGGGTCTCGCGGTATCATTGCAGCACTGGGGCCAGATGGTAAGCCCTCCCGTATCGTAG
TTATCTACACGACGGGGAGTCAGGCAACTATGGATGAACGAAATAGACAGATCGCTGAGATAGGTGCCTC
ACTGATTAAGCATTGGTAACTGTCAGACCAAGTTTACTCATATATACTTTAGATTGATTTAAAAGGATCT
AGGTGAAGATCCTTTTTGATAATCTCATGACCAAAATCCCTTAACGTGAGTTTTCGTTCCACTGAGCGTC
AGACCCCGTAGAAAAGATCAAAGGATCTTCTTGAGATCCTTTTTTTCTGCGCGTAATCTGCTGCTTGCAA
ACAAAAAAACCACCGCTACCAGCGGTGGTTTGTTTGCCGGATCAAGAGCTACCAACTCTTTTTCCGAAGG
TAACTGGCTTCAGCAGAGCGCAGATACCAAATACTGTCCTTCTAGTGTAGCCGTAGTTAGGCCACCACTT
CAAGAACTCTGTAGCACCGCCTACATACCTCGCTCTGCTAATCCTGTTACCAGTGGCTGCTGCCAGTGGC
GATAAGTCGTGTCTTACCGGGTTGGACTCAAGACGATAGTTACCGGATAAGGCGCAGCGGTCGGGCTGAA
CGGGGGGTTCGTGCACACAGCCCAGCTTGGAGCGAACGACCTACACCGAACTGAGATACCTACAGCGTGA
GCTATGAGAAAGCGCCACGCTTCCCGAAGGGAGAAAGGCGGACAGGTATCCGGTAAGCGGCAGGGTCGGA
ACAGGAGAGCGCACGAGGGAGCTTCCAGGGGGAAACGCCTGGTATCTTTATAGTCCTGTCGGGTTTCGCC
ACCTCTGACTTGAGCGTCGATTTTTGTGATGCTCGTCAGGGGGGCGGAGCCTATGGAAAAACGCCAGCAA
CGCGGCCTTTTTACGGTTCCTGGCCTTTTGCTGGCCTTGAAGCTGTCCCTGATGGTCGTCATCTACCTGC
CTGGACAGCATGGCCTGCAACGCGGGCATCCCGATGCCGCCGGAAGCGAGAAGAATCATAATGGGGAAGG
CCATCCAGCCTCGCGTCGCAGATCCGAATTCCCGGGAGAGCTCGATATCGCATGCGGATTTAAATTAATT
AACATCATCAATAATATACCTTATTTTGGATTGAAGCCAATATGATAATGAGGGGGTGGAGTTTGTGACG
TGGCGCGGGGCGTGGGAACGGGGCGGGTGACGTAGGTTTTAGGGCGGAGTAACTTGTATGTGTTGGGAAT
TGTAGTTTTCTTAAAATGGGAAGTGACGTAACGTGGGAAAACGGAAGTGACGATTTGAGGAAGTTGTGGG
TTTTTTGGCTTTCGTTTCTGGGCGTAGGTTCGCGTGCGGTTTTCTGGGTGTTTTTTGTGGACTTTAACCG
TTACGTCATTTTTTAGTCCTATATATACTCGCTCTGCACTTGGCCCTTTTTTACACTGTGACTGATTGAG
CTGGTGCCGTGTCGAGTGGTGTTTTTTTAATAGGTTTTCTTTTTTACTGGTAAGGCTGACTGTTATGGCT
GCCGCTGTGGAAGCGCTGTATGTTGTTCTGGAGCGGGAGGGTGCTATTTTGCCTAGGCAGGAGGGTTTTT
CAGGTGTTTATGTGTTTTTCTCTCCTATTAATTTTGTTATACCTCCTATGGGGGCTGTAATGTTGTCTCT
ACGCCTGCGGGTATGTATTCCCCCGGGCTATTTCGGTCGCTTTTTAGCACTGACCGATGTGAATCAACCT
GATGTGTTTACCGAGTCTTACATTATGACTCCGGACATGACCGAGGAGCTGTCGGTGGTGCTTTTTAATC
ACGGTGACCAGTTTTTTTACGGTCACGCCGGCATGGCCGTAGTCCGTCTTATGCTTATAAGGGTTGTTTT
TCCTGTTGTAAGACAGGCTTCTAATGTTTAAATGTTTTTTTGTTATTTTATTTTGTGTTTATGCAGAAAC
CCGCAGACATGTTTGAGAGAAAAATGGTGTCTTTTTCTGTGGTGGTTCCGGAGCTTACCTGCCTTTATCT
GCATGAGCATGACTACGATGTGCTTTCTTTTTTGCGCGAGGCTTTGCCTGATTTTTTGAGCAGCACCTTG
CATTTTATATCGCCGCCCATGCAACAAGCTTACATCGGGGCTACGCTGGTTAGCATAGCTCCGAGTATGC
GTGTCATAATCAGTGTGGGTTCTTTTGTCATGGTTCCTGGCGGGGAAGTGGCCGCGCTGGTCCGTGCAGA
CCTGCACGATTATGTTCAGCTGGCCCTGCGAAGGGACCTACGGGATCGCGGTATTTTTGTTAATGTTCCG
CTTTTGAATCTTATACAGGTCTGTGAGGAACCTGAATTTTTGCAATCATGATTCGCTGCTTGAGGCTGAA
GGTGGAGGGCGCTCTGGAGCAGATTTTTACAATGGCCGGACTTAATATTCGGGATTTGCTTAGAGATATA
TTGAGAAGGTGGCGAGATGAGAATTATTTGGGCATGGTTGAAGGTGCTGGAATGTTTATAGAGGAGATTC
ACCCTGAAGGGTTTAGCCTTTACGTCCACTTGGACGTGAGGGCCGTTTGCCTTTTGGAAGCCATTGTGCA
ACATCTTACAAATGCCATTATCTGTTCTTTGGCTGTAGAGTTTGACCACGCCACCGGAGGGGAGCGCGTT
CACTTAATAGATCTTCATTTTGAGGTTTTGGATAATCTTTTGGAATAAAAAAAAAAACATGGTTCTTCCA
GCTCTTCCCGCTCCTCCCGTGTGTGACTCGCAGAACGAATGTGTAGGTTGGCTGGGTGTGGCTTATTCTG
CGGTGGTGGATGTTATCAGGGCAGCGGCGCATGAAGGAGTTTACATAGAACCCGAAGCCAGGGGGCGCCT
GGATGCTTTGAGAGAGTGGATATACTACAACTACTACACAGAGCGATCTAAGCGGCGAGACCGGAGACGC
AGATCTGTTTGTCACGCCCGCACCTGGTTTTGCTTCAGGAAATATGACTACGTCCGGCGTTCCATTTGGC
ATGACACTACGACCAACACGATCTCGGTTGTCTCGGCGCACTCCGTACAGTAGGGATCGTCTACCTCCTT
TTGAGACAGAAACCCGCGCTACCATACTGGAGGATCATCCGCTGCTGCCCGAATGTAACACTTTGACAAT
GCACAACGTGAGTTACGTGCGAGGTCTTCCCTGCAGTGTGGGATTTACGCTGATTCAGGAATGGGTTGTT
CCCTGGGATATGGTTCTAACGCGGGAGGAGCTTGTAATCCTGAGGAAGTGTATGCACGTGTGCCTGTGTT
GTGCCAACATTGATATCATGACGAGCATGATGATCCATGGTTACGAGTCCTGGGCTCTCCACTGTCATTG
TTCCAGTCCCGGTTCCCTGCAGTGTATAGCCGGCGGGCAGGTTTTGGCCAGCTGGTTTAGGATGGTGGTG
GATGGCGCCATGTTTAATCAGAGGTTTATATGGTACCGGGAGGTGGTGAATTACAACATGCCAAAAGAGG
TAATGTTTATGTCCAGCGTGTTTATGAGGGGTCGCCACTTAATCTACCTGCGCTTGTGGTATGATGGCCA
CGTGGGTTCTGTGGTCCCCGCCATGAGCTTTGGATACAGCGCCTTGCACTGTGGGATTTTGAACAATATT
GTGGTGCTGTGCTGCAGTTACTGTGCTGATTTAAGTGAGATCAGGGTGCGCTGCTGTGCCCGGAGGACAA
GGCGCCTTATGCTGCGGGCGGTGCGAATCATCGCTGAGGAGACCACTGCCATGTTGTATTCCTGCAGGAC
GGAGCGGCGGCGGCAGCAGTTTATTCGCGCGCTGCTGCAGCACCACCGCCCTATCCTGATGCACGATTAT
GACTCTACCCCCATGTAGGCGTGGACTTCTCCTTCGCCGCCCGTTAAGCAACCGCAAGTTGGACAGCAGC
CTGTGGCTCAGCAGCTGGACAGCGACATGAACTTAAGTGAGCTGCCCGGGGAGTTTATTAATATCACTGA
TGAGCGTTTGGCTCGACAGGAAACCGTGTGGAATATAACACCTAAGAATATGTCTGTTACCCATGATATG
ATGCTTTTTAAGGCCAGCCGGGGAGAAAGGACTGTGTACTCTGTGTGTTGGGAGGGAGGTGGCAGGTTGA
ATACTAGGGTTCTGTGAGTTTGATTAAGGTACGGTGATCTGTATAAGCTATGTGGTGGTGGGGCTATACT
ACTGAATGAAAAATGATTCGAAATTTTCTGCAATTGAAAAATAAACACGTTGAAACATAACACAAACGAT
TCTTTATTCTTGGGCAATGTATGAAAAAGTGTAAGAGGATGTGGCAAATATTTCATTAATGTAGTTGTGG
CCAGACCAGTCCCATGAAAATGACATAGAGTATGCACTTGGAGTTGTGTCTCCTGTTTCCTGTGTACCGT
TTAGTGTAATGGTTAGTGTTACAGGTTTAGTTTTGTCTCCGTTTAAGTAAACTTGACTGACAATGTTACT
TTTGGCAGTTTTACCGTGAGATTTTGGATAAGCTGATAGGTTAGGCATAAATCCAACAGCGTTTGTATAG
GCTGTGCCTTCAGTAAGATCTCCATTTCTAAAGTTCCAATATTCTGGGTCCAGGAAGGAATTGTTTAGTA
GCACTCCATTTTCGTCAAATCTTATAATAAGATGAGCACTTTGAACTGTTCCAGATATTGGAGCCAAACT
GCCTTTAACAGCCAAAACTGAAACTGTAGCAAGTATTTGACTGCCACATTTTGTTAAGACCAAAGTGAGT
TTAGCATCTTTCTCTGCATTTAGTCTACAGTTAGGAGATGGAGCTGGTGTGGTCCACAAAGTTAGCTTAT
CATTATTTTTGTTTCCTACTGTAATGGCACCTGTGCTGTCAAAACTAAGGCCAGTTCCTAGTTTAGGAAC
CATAGCCTTGTTTGAATCAAATTCTAGGCCATGGCCAATTTTTGTTTTGAGGGGATTTGTGTTTGGTGCA
TTAGGTGAACCAAATTCAAGCCCATCTCCTGCATTAATGGCTATGGCTGTAGCGTCAAACATCAACCCCT
TGGCAGTGCTTAGGTTAACCTCAAGCTTTTTGGAATTGTTTGAAGCTGTAAACAAGTAAAGGCCTTTGTT
GTAGTTAATATCCAAGTTGTGGGCTGAGTTTATAAAAAGAGGGCCCTGTCCTAGTCTTAGATTTAGTTGG
TTTTGAGCATCAAACGGATAACTAACATCAAGTATAAGGCGTCTGTTTTGAGAATCAATCCTTAGTCCTC
CTGCTACATTAAGTTGCATATTGCCTTGTGAATCAAAACCCAAGGCTCCAGTAACTTTAGTTTGCAAGGA
AGTATTATTAATAGTCACACCTGGACCAGTTGCTACGGTCAAAGTGTTTAGGTCGTCTGTTACATGCAAA
GGAGCCCCGTACTTTAGTCCTAGTTTTCCATTTTGTGTATAAATGGGCTCTTTCAAGTCAATGCCCAAGC
TACCAGTGGCAGTAGTTAGAGGGGGTGAGGCAGTGATAGTAAGGGTACTGCTATCGGTGGTGGTGAGGGG
GCCTGATGTTTGCAGGGCTAGCTTTCCTTCTGACACTGTGAGGGGTCCTTGGGTGGCAATGCTAAGTTTG
GAGTCGTGCACGGTTAGCGGGGCCTGTGATTGCATGGTGAGTGTGTTGCCCGCGACCATTAGAGGTGCGG
CGGCAGCCACAGTTAGGGCTTCTGAGGTAACTGTGAGGGGTGCAGATATTTCCAGGTTTATGTTTGACTT
GGTTTTTTTGAGAGGTGGGCTCACAGTGGTTACATTTTGGGAGGTAAGGTTGCCGGCCTCGTCCAGAGAG
AGGCCGTTGCCCATTTTGAGCGCAAGCATGCCATTGGAGGTAACTAGAGGTTCGGATAGGCGCAAAGAGA
GTACCCCAGGGGGACTCTCTTGAAACCCATTGGGGGATACAAAGGGAGGAGTAAGAAAAGGCACAGTTGG
AGGACCGGTTTCCGTGTCATATGGATACACGGGGTTGAAGGTATCTTCAGACGGTCTTGCGCGCTTCATC
TGCAACAACATGAAGATAGTGGGTGCGGATGGACAGGAACAGGAGGAAACTGACATTCCATTTAGATTGT
GGAGAAAGTTTGCAGCCAGGAGGAAGCTGCAATACCAGAGCTGGGAGGAGGGCAAGGAGGTGCTGCTGAA
TAAACTGGACAGAAATTTGCTAACTGATTTTAAGTAAGTGATGCTTTATTATTTTTTTTTATTAGTTAAA
GGGAATAAGATCTTTGAGACCGCACAGGGTCTTAATAAGGGTGCAGAGATCCTCAGGTCCTTGACAAGGT
GAGTGAATGCAGCCTTCGGTTTCTACCGAGTGCTGAGTTATGGTAATGGGCTTTTCTCCCACCATGACCA
CCAATTTCTGACGCTTGGTTGGCAACTTGTAGCTAAGGCGGTGTCCGGTGGTATTACTGTCGTAGGTGAC
TTTGGCCTGCTTTACCAGACAAAAGATACCCCTTTTGCACTGGTGCAAGTTAACCATGTCTTGGAGCTCT
TGATTCATGCGCTGTTGCTCGGCCGCTGCCCTGCGTCTTTCTAGCAGGCGCTGCTCTGTAATAATTCCGT
CCATTTCTAGAGAAACCTGAATTAGAATAGCCCGTAGAGTTGCTTGAATTGTTCATAAACCCCACAGTAG
CTGCGCCTTTGGCCTAATACCCTAAGGGTTTTCTAAGCTCACCTCCTGTTCTGGTAAACAGAGTTATTGA
GGTCTGTCCGGAAAAAGTCTGGTTTACGGTCAGGCGGTAGGTGTGGTGCAGCGGCCGGTGACGCACTCGT
ACGTTCCCGGCAGGTAAGGAGGGTGGTGTTTTTTCTGATGGAGTAGCTGAGCTCGGAGAGGTTCTCTCGT
AGACTCACTCCGTCTGGGTTGAAACTGTTGTAAATCACAGAGGGAGAGATGTTAAAAGTACCAGGTAAGG
TTCGCCTTGGTTTGCTTGGGCGGGTGAAGACGGTGGCGTTTACAGGATGGCGATAGGAGCCCCAGTATAT
TTTAATTTCTGTATTTATTATACTCAGCACAGAGATGGCAACAAAGATCTTGATGTAATCCAGGGTTAGG
ACAGTTGCAAATCACAGTGAGAACACAGGGTCCCCTGTCCCGCTCAACTAGCAGGGGGCGCTGGGTAAAC
TCCCGAATCAGGCTACGGGCAAGCTCTCCCTGGGCGGTAAGCCGGACGCCGTGCGCCGGGCCCTCGATAT
GATCCTCGGGCAATTCAAAGTAGCAAAACTCACCGGAGTCGCGGGCAAAGCACTTGTGGCGGCGACAGTG
GACCAGGTGTTTCAGGCGCAGTTGCTCTGCCTCTCCACTTAACATTCAGTCGTAGCCGTCCGCCGAGTCC
TTTACCGCGTCAAAGTTAGGAATAAATTGATCCGGATAGTGGCCGGGAGGTCCCGAGAAGGGGTTAAAGT
AGACCGATGGCACAAACTCCTCAATAAATTGCAGAGTTCCAATGCCTCCAGAGCGCGGCTCAGAGGACGA
GGTCTGCAGAGTTAGGATTGCCTGACGAGGCGTGAATGAAGAGCGGCCGGCGCCGCCGATCTGAAATGTC
CCGTCCGGACGGAGACCAAGCGAGGAGCTCACCGACTCGTCGTTGAGCTGAATACCTCGCCCTCTGATTG
TCAGGTGAGTTATACCCTGCCCGGGCGACCGCACCCTGTGACGAAAGCCGCCCGCAAGCTGCGCCCCTGA
GTTAGTCATCTGAACTTCGGCCTGGGCGTCTCTGGGAAGTACCACAGTGGTGGGAGCGGGACTTTCCTGG
TACACCAGGGCAGCGGGCCAACTACGGGGATTAAGGTTATTACGAGGTGTGGTGGTAATAGCCGCCTGTT
CCAGGAGAATTCGGTTTCGGTGGGCGCGTATTCCGTTGACCCGGGATATCATGTGGGGTCCCGCGCTCAT
GTAGTTTATTCGGGTTGAGTAGTCTTGGGCAGCTCCAGCCGCAAGTCCCATTTGTGGCTGGTAACTCCAC
ATGTAGGGCGTGGGAATTTCCTTGCTCATAATGGCGCTGACAACAGGTGCTGGCGCCGGGTGTGGCCGCT
GGAGATGACGTAGTTTTCGCGCTTAAATTTGAGAAAGGGCGCGAAACTAGTCCTTAAGAGTCAGCGCGCA
GTATTTACTGAAGAGAGCCTCCGCGTCTTCCAGCGTGCGCCGAAGCTGATCTTCGCTTTTGTGATACAGG
CAGCTGCGGGTGAGGGATCGCAGAGACCTGTTTTTTATTTTCAGCTCTTGTTCTTGGCCCCTGCTCTGTT
GAAATATAGCATACAGAGTGGGAAAAATCCTGTTTCTAAGCTCGCGGGTCGATACGGGTTCGTTGGGCGC
CAGACGCAGCGCTCCTCCTCCTGCTGCTGCCGCCGCTGTGGATTTCTTGGGCTTTGTCAGAGTCTTGCTA
TCCGGTCGCCTTTGCTTCTGTGTGGCCGCTGCTGTTGCTGCCGCTGCCGCCGGTGCAGTATGGGCTGTAG
AGATGACGGTAGTAATGCAGGATGTTACGGGGGAAGGCCACGCCGTGATGGTAGAGAAGAAAGCGGCGGG
CGAAGGAGATGTTGCCCCCACAGTCTTGCAAGCAAGCAACTATGGCGTTCTTGTGCCCGCGCCATGAGCG
GTAGCCTTGGCGCTGTTGTTGCTCTTGGGCTAACGGCGGCGGCTGCTTGGACTTACCGGCCCTGGTTCCA
GTGGTGTCCCATCTACGGTTGGGTCGGCGAACGGGCAGTGCCGGCGGCGCCTGAGGAGCGGAGGTTGTAG
CCATGCTGGAACCGGTTGCCGATTTCTGGGGCGCCGGCGAGGGGAATGCGACCGAGGGTGACGGTGTTTC
GTCTGACACCTCTTCGACCTCGGAAGCTTCCTCGTCTAGGCTCTCCCAGTCTTCCATCATGTCCTCCTCC
TCCTCGTCCAAAACCTCCTCTGCCTGACTGTCCCAGTATTCCTCCTCGTCCGTGGGTGGCGGCGGCAGCT
GCAGCTTCTTTTTGGGTGCCATCCTGGGAAGCAAGGGCCCGCGGCTGCTGCTGATAGGGCTGCGGCGGCG
GGGGGATTGGGTTGAGCTCCTCGCCGGACTGGGGGTCCAAGTAAACCCCCCGTCCCTTTCGTAGCAGAAA
CTCTTGGCGGGCTTTGTTGATGGCTTGCAATTGGCCAAGAATGTGGCCCTGGGTAATGACGCAGGCGGTA
AGCTCCGCATTAGGCGGGCGGGATTGGTCTTCGTAGAACCTAATCTCGTGGGCGTGGTAGTCCTCAGGTA
CAAATTTGCGAAGGTAAGCCGACGTCCACAGCCCCGGAGTGAGTTTCAACCCCGGAGCCGCGGACTTTTC
GTCAGGCGAGGGACCCTGCAGCTCAAAGGTACCGATAATTTGACTTTCGTTAAGCAGCTGCGAATTGCAA
ACCAGGGAGCGGTGCGGGGTGCATAGGTTGCAGCGACAGTGACACTCCAGTAGACCGTCACCGCTCACGT
CTTCCATTATGTCAGAGTGGTAGGCAAGGTAGTTGGCTAGCTGCAGAAGGTAGCAGTGGCCCCAAAGCGG
CGGAGGGCATTCGCGGTACTTAATGGGCACAAAGTCGCTAGGAAGTGCACAGCAGGTGGCGGGCAAGATT
CCTGAGCGCTCTAGGATAAAGTTCCTAAAGTTCTGCAACATGCTTTGACTGGTGAAGTCTGGCAGACCCT
GTTGCAGGGTTTTAAGCAGGCGTTCGGGGAAAATGATGTCCGCCAGGTGCGCGGCCACGGAGCGCTCGTT
GAAGGCCGTCCATAGGTCCTTCAAGTTTTGCTTTAGCAGTTTCTGCAGCTCCTTGAGGTTGCACTCCTCC
AAGCACTGCTGCCAAACGCCCATGGCCGTCTGCCAGGTGTAGCATAGAAATAAGTAAACGCAGTCGCGGA
CGTAGTCGCGGCGCGCCTCGCCCTTGAGCGTGGAATGAAGCACGTTTTGCCCAAGGCGGTTTTCGTGCAA
AATTCCAAGGTAGGAGACCAGGTTGCAGAGCTCCACGTTGGAGATCTTGCAGGCCTGGCGTACGTAGCCC
TGTCGAAAGGTGTAGTGCAATGTTTCCTCTAGCTTGCGCTGCATCTCCGGGTCAGCAAAGAACCGCTGCA
TGCACTCAAGCTCCACGGTAACGAGCACTGCGGCCATCATTAGTTTGCGTCGCTCCTCCAAGTCGGCAGG
CTCGCGCGTTTGAAGCCAGCGCGCTAGCTGCTCGTCGCCAACTGCGGGTAGGCCCTCCTCTGTTTGTTCT
TGCAAATTTGCATCCCTCTCCAGGGGCTGCGCACGGCGCACGATCAGCTCACTCATGACTGTGCTCATGA
CCTTGGGGGGTAGGTTAAGTGCCGGGTAGGCAAAGTGGGTGACCTCGATGCTGCGTTTTAGTACGGCTAG
GCGCGCGTTGTCACCCTCGAGTTCCACCAACACTCCAGAGTGACTTTCATTTTCGCTGTTTTCCTGTTGC
AGAGCGTTTGCCGCGCGCTTCTCGTCGCGTCCAAGACCCTCAAAGATTTTTGGCACTTCGTTGAGCGAGG
CGATATCAGGTATGACAGCGCCCTGCCGCAAGGCCAGCTGCTTGTCCGCTCGGCTGCGGTTGGCACGGCA
GGATAGGGGTATCTTGCAGTTTTGGAAAAAGATGTGATAGGTGGCAAGCACCTCTGGCACGGCAAATACG
GGGTAGAAGTTGAGGCGCGGGTTGGGCTCGCATGTGCCGTTTTCTTGGCGTTTGGGGGGTACGCGCGGTG
AGAATAGGTGGCGTTCGTAGGCAAGGCTGACATCCGCTATGGCGAGGGGCACATCGCTGCGCTCTTGCAA
CGCGTCGCAGATAATGGCGCACTGGCGCTGCAGATGCTTCAACAGCACGTCGTCTCCCACATCTAGGTAG
TCGCCATGCCTTTCGTCCCCCCGCCCGACTTGTTCCTCGTTTGCCTCTGCGTTGTCCTGGTCTTGCTTTT
TATCCTCTGTTGGTACTGAGCGGTCCTCGTCGTCTTCGCTTACAAAACCTGGGTCCTGCTCGATAATCAC
TTCCTCCTCCTCAAGCGGGGGTGCCTCGACGGGGAAGGTGGTAGGCGCGTTGGCGGCATCGGTGGAGGCG
GTGGTGGCGAACTCAGAGGGGGCGGTTAGGCTGTCCTTCTTCTCGACTGACTCCATGATCTTTTTCTGCC
TATAGGAGAAGGAAATGGCCAGTCGGGAAGAGGAGCAGCGCGAAACCACCCCCGAGCGCGGACGCGGTGC
GGCGCGACGTCCCCCAACCATGGAGGACGTGTCGTCCCCGTCCCCGTCGCCGCCGCCTCCCCGGGCGCCC
CCAAAAAAGCGGATGAGGCGGCGTATCGAGTCCGAGGACGAGGAAGACTCATCACAAGACGCGCTGGTGC
CGCGCACACCCAGCCCGCGGCCATCGACCTCGGCGGCGGATTTGGCCATTGCGCCCAAGAAGAAAAAGAA
GCGCCCTTCTCCCAAGCCCGAGCGCCCGCCATCACCAGAGGTAATCGTGGACAGCGAGGAAGAAAGAGAA
GATGTGGCGCTACAAATGGTGGGTTTCAGCAACCCACCGGTGCTAATCAAGCATGGCAAAGGAGGTAAGC
GCACAGTGCGGCGGCTGAATGAAGACGACCCAGTGGCGCGTGGTATGCGGACGCAAGAGGAAGAGGAAGA
GCCCAGCGAAGCGGAAAGTGAAATTACGGTGATGAACCCGCTGAGTGTGCCGATCGTGTCTGCGTGGGAG
AAGGGCATGGAGGCTGCGCGCGCGCTGATGGACAAGTACCACGTGGATAACGATCTAAAGGCGAACTTCA
AACTACTGCCTGACCAAGTGGAAGCTCTGGCGGCCGTATGCAAGACCTGGCTGAACGAGGAGCACCGCGG
GTTGCAGCTGACCTTCACCAGCAACAAGACCTTTGTGACGATGATGGGGCGATTCCTGCAGGCGTACCTG
CAGTCGTTTGCAGAGGTGACCTACAAGCATCACGAGCCCACGGGCTGCGCGTTGTGGCTGCACCGCTGCG
CTGAGATCGAAGGCGAGCTTAAGTGTCTACACGGAAGCATTATGATAAATAAGGAGCACGTGATTGAAAT
GGATGTGACGAGCGAAAACGGGCAGCGCGCGCTGAAGGAGCAGTCTAGCAAGGCCAAGATCGTGAAGAAC
CGGTGGGGCCGAAATGTGGTGCAGATCTCCAACACCGACGCAAGGTGCTGCGTGCACGACGCGGCCTGTC
CGGCCAATCAGTTTTCCGGCAAGTCTTGCGGCATGTTCTTCTCTGAAGGCGCAAAGGCTCAGGTGGCTTT
TAAGCAGATCAAGGCTTTTATGCAGGCGCTGTATCCTAACGCCCAGACCGGGCACGGTCACCTTTTGATG
CCACTACGGTGCGAGTGCAACTCAAAGCCTGGGCACGCGCCCTTTTTGGGAAGGCAGCTACCAAAGTTGA
CTCCGTTCGCCCTGAGCAACGCGGAGGACCTGGACGCGGATCTGATCTCCGACAAGAGCGTGCTGGCCAG
CGTGCACCACCCGGCGCTGATAGTGTTCCAGTGCTGCAACCCTGTGTATCGCAACTCGCGCGCGCAGGGC
GGAGGCCCCAACTGCGACTTCAAGATATCGGCGCCCGACCTGCTAAACGCGTTGGTGATGGTGCGCAGCC
TGTGGAGTGAAAACTTCACCGAGCTGCCGCGGATGGTTGTGCCTGAGTTTAAGTGGAGCACTAAACACCA
GTATCGCAACGTGTCCCTGCCAGTGGCGCATAGCGATGCGCGGCAGAACCCCTTTGATTTTTAAACGGCG
CAGACGGCAAGGGTGGGGGTAAATAATCACCCGAGAGTGTACAAATAAAAGCATTTGCCTTTATTGAAAG
TGTCTCTAGTACATTATTTTTACATGTTTTTCAAGTGACAAAAAGAAGTGGCGCTCCTAATCTGCGCACT
GTGGCTGCGGAAGTAGGGCGAGTGGCGCTCCAGGAAGCTGTAGAGCTGTTCCTGGTTGCGACGCAGGGTG
GGCTGTACCTGGGGACTGTTGAGCATGGAGTTGGGTACCCCGGTAATAAGGTTCATGGTGGGGTTGTGAT
CCATGGGAGTTTGGGGCCAGTTGGCAAAGGCGTGGAGAAACATGCAGCAGAATAGTCCACAGGCGGCCGA
GTTGGGCCCCTGTACGCTTTGGGTGGACTTTTCCAGCGTTATACAGCGGTCGGGGGAAGAAGCAATGGCG
CTACGGCGCAGGAGTGACTCGTACTCAAACTGGTAAACCTGCTTGAGTCGCTGGTCAGAAAAGCCAAAGG
GCTCAAAGAGGTAGCATGTTTTTGAGTGCGGGTTCCAGGCAAAGGCCATCCAGTGTACGCCCCCAGTCTC
GCGACCGGCCGTATTGACTATGGCGCAGGCGAGCTTGTGTGGAGAAACAAAGCCTGGAAAGCGCTTGTCA
TAGGTGCCCAAAAAATATGGCCCACAACCAAGATCTTTGACAATGGCTTTCAGTTCCTGCTCACTGGAGC
CCATGGCGGCAGCTGTTGTTGATGTTGCTTGCTTCTTTATGTTGTGGCGTTGCCGGCCGAGAAGGGCGTG
CGCAGGTACACGGTTTCGATGACGCCGCGGTGCGGCTGGTGCACACGGACCACGTCAAAGACTTCAAACA
AAACATAAAGAAGGGTGGGCTCGTCCATGGGATCCACCTCAAAAGTCATGTCTAGCGCGTGGGCGGAGTT
GGCGTAGAGAAGGTTTTGGCCCAGGTCTGTGAGTGCGCCCATGGACATAAAGTTACTGGAGAATGGGATG
CGCCAAAGGGTGCGATCGCAAAGAAACTTTTTCTGGGTAATGCTGTCAACTGCGGTCTTGCCTATAAGCG
GATAGGGGAAGTTAGCAGGGTAGGCCTGTCCTTCGCGCATGGTGGGGGCAAGGTAGCCAACAAATCCAGA
GTTGTTGTGTTGGTGTAGGATGCCCACCTGTTGGTAGTCCTTGTATTTAGTATCATCCACCACCTGACGG
CTCATGGGCTG
[453 nt withheld, positions 34872-35324]
GAGATAGTCGTTAAAGGACTGGTCGTTGGTGTCGTTTCTAAGCATGGCCTCAAGCGTGGAGGCGGTGTTG
TGGGCCATGGGGAAGAAGGTGGCGTAAAGGCAAATGCTATCAAACTTAATGCTGGCTCCGTCAACCCTTA
GGTCATTTCCTAGGGAGCTCTGCAGAACCATGTTAACATCCTTCCTGAAGTTCCACTCGTAGGTGTATGA
GCCCGGCAGGAGAAGGAGGTTTTTAATGGCAAAGAACTTCTGAGGCACCTGGATGTGGAAGGGCACATAG
CGACCATTGCCCAGCAACATTGAGCGGTAGCGCAGGCCAGCATTGCGGTGGTGGTTAAATGGGTTGACGT
TGTCCATATAGTCAAGGGACCAGCGTGCTCCAAGGTTAATGTAGCAGTCCACTAGCCCGGGAGCCACCAC
TCGCTTGTTCATGTAGTCGTAGGTGTTTGGGTTATCAGAAATTTTTACGTTGGAAGGACTGTACTTTAGC
TTGTCGGGCAAATACAGCGCTATGTTGGAGTACAGGAAATTTCTCCACAGGTTGGCATTTAGATTGATTT
CCATGGCAAAATTATTTCCAACTCTTATTTCATTTTTATCTGAAAATTCTGTAGCATCTTTTTCCCATCC
ATTTTCCTGACCTGTTTTAGGTTTTACCTTGGTAAGAGTCTCTGTATTAATCACACCTCCCAGTGGAAAG
CAGTAATTTGGAAGTTCATCTTCAGTTCCATGATTTTCAATAATTCTAACATCTGGATCATAGCTGTCAA
CAGCCTGATTCCACATAGAAAAGTACCTGGTTCTATCACCAATGGAATCAAGCAAAAGCTGGTATGAAAG
CTCTGTGTTTCTGTCTTGCAAATCTACAACAGCATTCAACTGCGATGCTTGGCCCGCCAGAACACCCATA
TTACCCGTGCTGTTGTAATACATTAGACCAATAAAATTGTCCCTAAAAGCAATGTAATTAGGCCTGTTGG
GCATAGATTGTTGGCCCATTAGTTCTCGTGAGTTACCTTCCTTAATAGTGGGCATGTAAGAAATATGAGT
GTCTGGGGTTTCTATATCTACATCTTCACTGTACAATACCACTTTAGGAGTCAAGTTATCACCATTGCCT
GCGGCTGCCTCAGTAGTTGAGAAAAATTGCATTTCCACTTGACTTTCTAGCTTTCCATTTTGTTGCTTTA
CAAGAATGCCTTGCCCTCCATTTTCATTTGTGGGTTTTGCATATGAACCGTAACATGGTTTCATTGGGGT
AGTCTTTTTTAGGACTCTCCCAGCTGCATGATTAATTTCTGTTTCGTACCACTGAGATTCTCCTATTTGA
GGTTCAGGTTGAAATGTTTTATCGGCATATTTAGGTGTTTGACCTTCGACACCTATTTGAATACCCTCCT
TTGTAATATTTATACCAGAATAAGGCGCCTGCCCAAATACGTGAGTTTTTTGCTGCTCAGCTTGCTCGTC
TACTTCGTCTTCGTTGTCATCGTCCTCTTCTTCTAGGTTTATTTCAAGAGCAGTAGCAGCTTCATCCCAT
TCGCAAGGATTTGGGGCACCCTTGGGAGCCAGGGCGTTGTAGGCAGTGCCAGAGTAGGGCTTAAAAGTAG
GGCCCCTGTCCAGCACGCCGCGGATGTCAAAGTACGTGGAAGCCATGTCCAGCACACGGTTATCACCCAC
AGCTAGGGTGAACCGCGCCTTGTACGAGTACGCAGTATCCTCACGGTCCACAGGGATGAACCGCAGCGTC
AAACGCTGGGACCGGTCTGTGGTCACGTCGTGCGTAGGCGCCACCGTGGGGTTTCTAAACTTGTTATTCA
GGCTGAAGTACGTCTCGGTGGCGCGGGCAAACTGCACCAGCCCGGGGCTCAGGTACTCCGAGGCGTCCTG
GCCCGAGATGTGCATGTAAGACCACTGCGGCATCATCGAAGGGGTAGCCATCTTGGAAAGCGGGCGCGCG
GCGGCTCAGCAGCTCCTCTGGCGGCGACATGGACGCATACATGACACACATACGACACGTTAGCTATCAG
AAGCATCGTCGGCGCTTCAGGGATTGCACCCCCAGACCCACGATGCTGTTCAGTGTGCTTTGCCAGTTGC
CACTGGCTACGGGCCGCAACGATCGCGGACCGCTGGCGGCGCGGCGCAGGGACGCGCGGCTAGGACGGGT
TACAACAACGGCGGTCGGGCCTGGCAGCACAGGTTTCTGCTGGGTGTCGGCGGGGGGAGGCAGGTCCAGC
GTTACGGGTGTGTGCTGGCCCAGCACTCCGGTAGCCATGGGCGCGATGGGACGGGTGGTGGGCAGGCCTT
GCTTTAGTGCCTCCTCGTACGAGGGAGGCTCGTCTATTTGCGTCACCAGAGTTTCTTCCCTGTCGGGGCG
CGGACGCTTTTCGCCACGCCCCTCTGGAGACACTGTCTCCACGGCCGGTGGAGGCTCCTCTACGGGAGGG
CGGGGATCAAGCTTACTGTTAATCTTATTTTGCACTGCCTGGTTGGCCAGGTCCACCACCCCGCTAATGC
CAGAGGCCAGGCCATCTACCACCTTTTGTTGGAAATTTTGCTCTTTCAACTTATCCCTCAGCATCTGGCC
TGTGCTGCTGTTCCAGGCCTTGCTGCCATAGTTCTTAACGGTGGAACCGAAATTTTTAATGCCGCTCCAC
AGCGAGCCCCAGCTGAAGGCGCCACCGCTCATATTGCTGGTGCCGATATCTTGCCAGTTTCCCATGAACG
GGCGCGAGCCGTGTCGCGGGGCCAGAGACGCAAAGTTGATGTCTTCCATTCTACAAAATAGTTACAGGAC
CAAGCGAGCGTGAGAGTCCAGACTTTTTATTTTGATTTTTCCACATGCAACTTGTTTTTAATCAGTGTCT
CTGCGCCTGCAAGGCCACGGATGCAATTCCGGGCACGGCGCCAATCGCCGCGGCGATCAGTGGAATAAGG
AGGGGCAGGATACCGCCGCGCATGCGACGGTGCGACGCGCGCCGCCGCCGGTGGTGCGCACGACGCATGC
CGCCCGTCAGGCCGTGGCCGGCCATGCCCCTCCTACGGTGCATTCTTCCTCGGAATCCCGGCACCGGGAA
ACGGAGGCGGCAGGTGAGGGCCATATCTGCAAGAACCACAAAGACCGGCTTTTAAACGATGCTGGGGTGG
TAGCGCGCTGTTGGCAGCACCAGGGTCCTGCCTCCTTCGCGAGCCACCCTGCGCACGGAAATCGGGGCCA
GCACGGGCTGGCGACGGCGACGGCGGCGGCGGGTTCCAGTGGTGGTTCGGCGTCGGGTAGTTGCTCGTCT
TCTGGGGCGGTAGGTGTAGCCACGATAGCCGGGGGTAGGCGCAATGGAAGGATGTAGGGCATATTCGGGC
AGTAGCGCGCTGGCGGCGCCGTACTTCCTCGAACGGCGCGGGCGCCGGGGGGCTGAAACGCGAAACATCC
ACGGGTCCGTTTGCACCTCCGTAGAGGTCTTGGACGCGGCCGCAGCGACCGCCTGCACCGCGGCATCCGC
CACCGCTGAGGCAACCGGGGACGTTTGTGTCTCCATGCCCTCTGTGGCGGTGGCAATACTGGTGCTACTG
GTAGTGGGTATCTGAACGTCCACGGTCTGCACGCCCAGTCCCGGCGCCACCTGCTTGATTGGCCGCACGC
GGACCTCGGGCTCCAGCCCAGGTTCCACGGTCATTTTTTCCAAGACATCTTCCAGTCGCTGGCGCTTGGG
TACCATCAGCTGCACGGTGGGTGCCAAGTCACCAGACTCGCGCTTTAGGCCGCGCTTTTCTTCGGACGGT
GCAAGCGCGGGCAGCACCTGCTGCAGTGTTACGGGCTTTAGGCTAGGTGTTGGGTTGCCCTCGTCCAGCG
GCAACGCCAGCATGTCCTTATGCCGCTTTCCGTAGGCAAACTCCCCGAGGCGCTCGTTGGCCTGCTCAAG
CAGGTCCTCGTCGCCGTACACCTCATCATACACGCGCTTGTAGGTGCGGGTGGAGCGCTCACCGGGCGTA
AAGACTACGGTGGTGCCGGGTCGCAAAACACGTTTTACGCGTCGACCTTTCCACTGTACCCGTCGCCTGG
GCGCGGTAGCGTGCAGCAGTTCCACCTCGTCGTCAAGTTCATCATCATCATCTTTCTTTTTCTTTTTGAC
CCGCTTTAGCTTTCGGGGCTTGTAATCCTGCTCTTCCTTCTTCGGGGGGCCATAGATCTCCGGCGCGATG
ACCTGGAGCATCTCTTCTTTGATTTTGCGCTTGGACATAGCTTCGTTGCGCGCCGCCGCCGCTGGATACA
TACAACAGTACGAGTCTAAGTAGTTTTTTCTTGCAATCTAGTTGCGCGGGGGGCGGGTGCGCACGGGCAC
GCGCAGGCCGCTAACCGAGTCGCGCACCCAATACACGTTGCCCCTGCGACCCTGAGTCATAGCACTAATG
GCCGCGGCTGCTGCGGCGGCCGCTCGTCGCCTGGACCTGGGGGGCACAGTGACAATACCCGCGGCCAGCC
TTCGAGCGGCCCGCATGGCCGCCCGTCGGCC
Features (pLannotate 1.2.2; 46 found; start..end, strand, type, name):
    403..2115    -  CDS            L2: CAPSP_ADE05 - Experimental evidence at protein level: Swiss-Prot protein existence level 1. Major capsid protein that self-associates to form penton base pentamers, each in the shape of a pentagon, situated at the 12 vertices of the pseudo T=25 capsid. Involved in virus secondary attachment to host cell after initial attachment by the fiber protein. Binds host integrin heterodimer ITGAV-ITGB5 (alphaV-beta5) thereby triggering clathrin-mediated endocytosis of virions. Mediates initial virus attachment to CXADR-negative cells. Binding to integrins ITGAV-ITGB5 also seems to induce macropinocytosi
   2200..3954    -  CDS            CAP3_ADE05: Experimental evidence at protein level: Swiss-Prot protein existence level 1. Structural component of the virion that acts as a cement protein on the capsid exterior and which mediates the interactions between the hexons, including the peripentonal hexons, and reaches all the way to the penton vertices. Two hexon linking proteins IIIa, one from each facet, stabilize the unique edge interface between a pair of facets. As the virus enters the host cell, hexon linking proteins IIIa are shed concomitant with virion acidification in the endosome. During virus assembly, seems to play a role in the s
   3978..5222    -  CDS            L1: PKG3_ADE05 - Experimental evidence at protein level: Swiss-Prot protein existence level 1. Involved in viral genome packaging through its interaction with packaging proteins 1 and 2. After proteolytic cleavage by adenovirus protease, L1 52/55k protein is removed from the capsid during viral maturation. From Human adenovirus C serotype 5 (HAdV-5) (Human adenovirus 5).
   5238..5395    -  ncRNA          VA: Accession: RF00102 - VA RNA
   5494..5650    -  ncRNA          VA: Accession: RF00102 - VA RNA
   5683..7686    +  CDS            PTP: TERM_ADE05 - Experimental evidence at protein level: Swiss-Prot protein existence level 1. Protein covalently bound to the viral DNA that acts as a primer for viral genomic replication by DNA strand displacement. Assembles on the viral origin of replication in an initiation complex with viral polymerase, DBP, host NFIA and host POU2F1/OCT1. During initiation, the polymerase covalently couples the first dCTP with Ser- 580 of pTP. The terminal protein stimulates the template activity over 20 fold compared to protein-free templates. Neo-synthesized viral genomes are linked to two preterminal prot
   7905..11072   +  CDS            POL: DPOL_ADE05 - Experimental evidence at protein level: Swiss-Prot protein existence level 1. Eukaryotic-type DNA polymerase involved in viral genomic replication. DNA synthesis is protein primed, and acts in a strand displacement replication. Assembles in complex with viral pTP, DBP, host NFIA and host POU2F1/OCT1 on viral origin of replication. The polymerase covalently transfers dCMP onto pTP, thereby initiating complementary strand synthesis. From Human adenovirus C serotype 5 (HAdV-5) (Human adenovirus 5).
  10928..12157   +  CDS            IVa2 (fragment): PKG1_ADEM1 - Protein inferred from homology: Swiss-Prot protein existence level 3. Component of the packaging machinery which encapsidates the viral DNA into preformed capsids and transcriptional activator of the viral major late promoter (MLP). Binds, along with packaging proteins 2 and 3, to the specific packaging sequence on the left end of viral genomic DNA and displays ATPase activity thereby providing the power stroke of the packaging machinery. The activity of packaging protein IVa2 is stimulated by protein 33K which acts as a terminase. May be the protein that pumps DNA into the capsid
  12244..12663   -  CDS            IX: CAP9_ADE05 - Experimental evidence at protein level: Swiss-Prot protein existence level 1. Structural component of the virion that acts as a cement protein on the capsid exterior and forms triskelion structures consisting of three molecules that stabilize three hexon trimers at the center of each icosahedral facet and fixes the peripentonal hexons. Dispensable for assembly. During virus entry, recruits the anterograde motor kinesin-1 to the capsid docked at the nuclear pore complex thereby subjecting the docked capsid to a pulling force. The resulting tension leads to capsid disruption, disper
  12945..12993   -  polyA_signal   HSV TK poly(A) signal: herpes simplex virus thymidine kinase polyadenylation signal (Cole and Stacy, 1985)
  13077..13118   -  CDS            V5 tag: epitope tag from simian virus 5
  13144..13168   +  protein_bind   attB2: mutant version of attB; recombination site for the Gateway® BP reaction BP Clonase™
  13193..17059   -  CDS            CLASP2: CLAP2_HUMAN - Also known as KIAA0627. Experimental evidence at protein level: Swiss-Prot protein existence level 1. Microtubule plus-end tracking protein that promotes the stabilization of dynamic microtubules (PubMed:26003921). Involved in the nucleation of noncentrosomal microtubules originating from the trans-Golgi network (TGN). Required for the polarization of the cytoplasmic microtubule arrays in migrating cells towards the leading edge of the cell. May act at the cell cortex to enhance the frequency of rescue of depolymerizing microtubules by attaching their plus-ends to cortical platfo
  17786..18502   -  CDS            EGFP: EGFP is a basic (constitutively fluorescent) green fluorescent protein published in 1996, derived from Aequorea victoria. It is reported to be a rapidly-maturing weak dimer with moderate acid sensitivity.
  18535..18559   -  protein_bind   attB1: mutant version of attB; recombination site for the Gateway® BP reaction BP Clonase™
  18589..18607   -  promoter       T7 promoter: promoter for bacteriophage T7 RNA polymerase
  18623..18656   -  LTR            5' LTR (truncated) (fragment): truncated 5' long terminal repeat (LTR) from HIV-1
  18652..18855   -  promoter       CMV promoter: human cytomegalovirus (CMV) immediate early promoter
  18856..19235   -  enhancer       CMV enhancer: human cytomegalovirus immediate early enhancer
  19390..19442   +  misc_feature   bom (fragment): basis of mobility region from pBR322
  19625..19775   -  misc_signal    Ad5 Ψ: packaging signal for adenovirus serotype 5
  19863..19965   -  repeat_region  ITR: inverted terminal repeat of human adenovirus serotype 5 inverted
  20124..20228   +  promoter       AmpR promoter: bla
  20229..21089   +  CDS            AmpR: β-lactamase; bla; confers resistance to ampicillin, carbenicillin, and related antibiotics
  21241..21829   +  rep_origin     ori: high-copy-number ColE1/pMB1/pBR322/pUC origin of replication
  21875..21999   -  CDS            TcR (fragment): tetracycline efflux protein; tet; confers resistance to tetracycline
  22053..22155   +  repeat_region  ITR: inverted terminal repeat of human adenovirus serotype 5 inverted
  22465..22848   +  CDS            E4RF1_ADE02: Experimental evidence at protein level: Swiss-Prot protein existence level 1. May modulate tight-junctions functions of infected cells through interactions with PDZ proteins. E4 ORF1 has ben show for Adenovirus 9 to interact with protein involved in tight junction regulation. May play a role in mTOR activation by activating PI3- kinase, thus overriding cellular checkpoint for translation. From Human adenovirus C serotype 2 (HAdV-2) (Human adenovirus 2).
  22899..23288   +  CDS            E4RF2_ADE02: Protein predicted: Swiss-Prot protein existence level 4. From Human adenovirus C serotype 2 (HAdV-2) (Human adenovirus 2).
  23288..23635   +  CDS            E411_ADE05: Experimental evidence at protein level: Swiss-Prot protein existence level 1. From Human adenovirus C serotype 5 (HAdV-5) (Human adenovirus 5).
  23914..24795   +  CDS            E434_ADE02: Experimental evidence at protein level: Swiss-Prot protein existence level 1. Plays a major role to prevent cellular inhibition of viral genome replication by nuclear bodies. Assembles an SCF-like E3 ubiquitin ligase complex based on the cellular proteins ELOB, ELOC, CUL5 and RBX1, in cooperation with viral E1B-55K. This viral RING-type ligase ubiquitinates cellular substrates prior to proteasomal degradation: p53/TP53, LIG4, MRE11-RAD50-NBS1 (MRN) complex, ITGA3, DAXX and BLM. From Human adenovirus C serotype 2 (HAdV-2) (Human adenovirus 2).
  24997..25074   +  CDS            E417_ADE03: Protein predicted: Swiss-Prot protein existence level 4. From Human adenovirus B serotype 3 (HAdV-3) (Human adenovirus 3).
  25207..26949   -  CDS            SPIKE_ADE05: Experimental evidence at protein level: Swiss-Prot protein existence level 1. Forms spikes that protrude from each vertex of the icosahedral capsid. Interacts with host coxsackievirus and adenovirus receptor CXADR located at the cell tight junctions to provide virion initial attachment to target cell. The fiber protein binds to CXADR with a higher affinity than CXADR binds to itself, thereby blocking the cell-cell adhesion function of CXADR dimers and leading to local disruption of the tight junction. Fiber protein present on neo- synthesized particles may thus disrupt the junctional integrity
  26960..27124   +  CDS            UXP_ADE05 (fragment): Experimental evidence at transcript level: Swiss-Prot protein existence level 2. Might play a role in viral replication since it is associated with viral replication centers. Seems to have an effect on DBP localization. From Human adenovirus C serotype 5 (HAdV-5) (Human adenovirus 5).
  27155..27520   -  CDS            E3145_ADE02: Experimental evidence at protein level: Swiss-Prot protein existence level 1. May prevent Nf-kappaB activation by immune signals like Tumor necrosis factor, presumably by inhibiting NFKB1 dimer DNA-binding. May act directly at the TNF receptor to inhibit signaling. From Human adenovirus C serotype 2 (HAdV-2) (Human adenovirus 2).
  27935..28255   -  CDS            E312_ADE02: Experimental evidence at protein level: Swiss-Prot protein existence level 1. From Human adenovirus C serotype 2 (HAdV-2) (Human adenovirus 2).
  28259..28939   -  CDS            L4: CAP8_ADE02 - Experimental evidence at protein level: Swiss-Prot protein existence level 1. [Hexon-linking protein-C]: Structural component of the virion that acts as a cement protein on the capsid interior and which glue the peripentonal hexons and group-of-nine hexons together. From Human adenovirus C serotype 2 (HAdV-2) (Human adenovirus 2).
  29030..29413   -  CDS            SF33K_ADE02 (fragment): Experimental evidence at protein level: Swiss-Prot protein existence level 1. Probably functions as the small terminase that is part of the molecular motor that translocates genomic DNA in empty capsid during DNA packaging. This motor is located at a unique vertex and comprises at least the IVa2 ATPase, the small terminase 33K and probably a portal. Forms a ring-like structure of about 17 nm in which genomic DNA is translocated into the capsid. Stimulates IVa2 ATPase activity in the presence of the viral genome. Once the DNA is packaged, the terminase detaches: the 33K protein is present in th
  29626..32046   -  CDS            L4: SHUT_ADE05 - Experimental evidence at protein level: Swiss-Prot protein existence level 1. Protein that inhibits host translation while promoting late viral translation by ribosome shunting. Blocks host cap-dependent translation by binding to eIF4G, displacing MKNK1 from cap initiation complexes and preventing EIF4E phosphorylation. Binds to the tripartite leader sequence of viral late mRNAs and recruits host eIF4G, PABPC1/poly-A binding protein and 40S ribosomes subunits on viral mRNAs, allowing ribosome shunting and efficient translation of late viral mRNAs even though conventional translati
  32075..33661   +  CDS            DBP: DNB2_ADE05 - Experimental evidence at protein level: Swiss-Prot protein existence level 1. Plays a role in the elongation phase of viral strand displacement replication by unwinding the template in an ATP- independent fashion, employing its capacity to form multimers. Also enhances the rate of initiation. Released from template upon second strand synthesis. Assembles in complex with viral pTP, viral pol, host NFIA and host POU2F1/OCT1 on viral origin of replication. Covers the whole ssDNA genome during synthesis. The complementary strand synthesis induces its relese from DNA template. May inhi
  33763..34374   -  CDS            L3: PRO_ADE05 - Experimental evidence at transcript level: Swiss-Prot protein existence level 2. Cleaves viral precursor proteins (pTP, pIIIa, pVI, pVII, pVIII, and pX) inside newly assembled particles giving rise to mature virions. Protease complexed to its cofactor slides along the viral DNA to specifically locate and cleave the viral precursors. Mature virions have a weakened organization compared to the unmature virions, thereby facilitating subsequent uncoating. Without maturation, the particle lacks infectivity and is unable to uncoat. Late in adenovirus infection, in the cytoplasm, may part
  34410..37265   -  CDS            L3 (sequence partly withheld): CAPSH_ADE05 - Experimental evidence at protein level: Swiss-Prot protein existence level 1. Major capsid protein that self-associates to form 240 hexon trimers, each in the shape of a hexagon, building most of the pseudo T=25 capsid. Assembled into trimeric units with the help of the chaperone shutoff protein. Transported by pre-protein VI to the nucleus where it associates with other structural proteins to form an empty capsid. Might be involved, through its interaction with host dyneins, in the intracellular microtubule-dependent transport of incoming viral capsid to the nucleus. From Human
  37354..38103   -  CDS            L3: CAP6_ADE05 - Experimental evidence at protein level: Swiss-Prot protein existence level 1. [Protease cofactor]: Cofactor that activates the viral protease. Binds to viral protease in a 1:1 ratio. From Human adenovirus C serotype 5 (HAdV-5) (Human adenovirus 5).
  38189..38428   -  CDS            COR10_ADE02: Experimental evidence at protein level: Swiss-Prot protein existence level 1. [Pre-core protein X]: Interacts with the viral DNA and aids in tightly condensing it within the capsid. Cleavage of pre-core protein X may serve to partially relax this structure within the mature virion prior to its entry into the nucleus. From Human adenovirus C serotype 2 (HAdV-2) (Human adenovirus 2).
  38459..39562   -  CDS            L2: CORE5_ADE05 - Experimental evidence at protein level: Swiss-Prot protein existence level 1. Associates loosely with the viral DNA to form an outer shell around the nucleoprotein-DNA complex and links it with the capsid by binding the endosome lysis protein. Dissociates from the viral genome during entry. Might be involved in nuclear capsid assembly of the viral particles through its association with NPM1/nucleophosmin. From Human adenovirus C serotype 5 (HAdV-5) (Human adenovirus 5).
  39635..393     -  CDS            L2 (across the origin): NP_ADE02 - Experimental evidence at protein level: Swiss-Prot protein existence level 1. Plays a role in the inhibition of host immune response within the nucleus. Interacts with cellular nucleosomes and immobilizes the host immune danger signal HMGB1 on chromatin. In turn, prevents HMGB1 release out of the cell and thus decreases inflammation. Plays also a role in the wrapping and condensation of the viral DNA. May also promote viral genome import into the nucleus. From Human adenovirus C serotype 2 (HAdV-2) (Human adenovirus 2).
