[The description below was written by a language model from this plasmid's Addgene catalogue record and pLannotate feature annotations shown in this document.]
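Description:
pAd/CMV/V5-Clasp2α is a roughly 40 kb adenoviral expression clone built by Gateway recombination into the commercial pAd/CMV/V5-DEST backbone. It is used to produce recombinant human adenovirus serotype 5 particles that transiently express EGFP-tagged human CLASP2α in mammalian cells. In bacteria it is maintained through a ColE1/pUC-type origin and selected with ampicillin via β-lactamase. This small bacterial segment lies between the two Ad5 inverted terminal repeats, so the viral genome can be separated from it as a linear, ITR-flanked molecule. The feature table covers the full sequenced plasmid. It shows most of the Ad5 genome: the replication genes (preterminal protein, polymerase, DNA-binding protein), VA RNAs, the IVa2, L1 52/55K and 33K packaging proteins, the late structural genes (hexon, penton base, fiber, IIIa, VI, VIII, IX, core proteins), the viral protease, E4 open reading frames and part of E3. No E1 genes are annotated, which fits a replication-defective vector that must be grown in an E1-complementing packaging line.

The expression cassette sits next to the left ITR and the Ad5 Ψ packaging signal, where E1 would normally be. The CMV immediate-early enhancer and promoter, followed by a T7 promoter, drive an attB1/attB2-flanked insert in which EGFP is fused to the N terminus of wild-type CLASP2α, a microtubule plus-end tracking protein that stabilises dynamic microtubules. A V5 epitope and an HSV TK polyadenylation signal follow attB2; the record does not say whether the V5 tag is read in frame with the insert. The annotated CLASP2 match leaves a gap after EGFP, probably because of isoform differences from the reference protein. The short HIV LTR, bom and TcR fragment hits appear to be incidental. The depositors used these viruses for live imaging and functional studies of CLASP2, including how GSK3 phosphorylation affects kinetochore dynamics.
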