Addgene plasmid #89763: pAd/CMV/V5-Clasp2α
Purpose: Adenovirus destination vector for transient expression of human wild-type EGFP-CLASP2α
Depositing lab: Torsten Wittmann. Depositing organization: University of California, San Francisco (UCSF). Publication: GSK3-mediated CLASP2 phosphorylation modulates kinetochore dynamics. Pemble H, Kumar P, van Haren J, Wittmann T. J Cell Sci. 2017 Apr 15;130(8):1404-1412. doi: 10.1242/jcs.194662. Epub 2017 Feb 23. PubMed 28232523.
Backbone
  Vector backbone: pAd/CMV/V5-DEST
  Backbone manufacturer: ThermoFisher
  Backbone size w/o insert (bp): 35500
  Total vector size (bp): 40000
  Vector type: Mammalian Expression, Adenoviral
Growth in bacteria
  Bacterial resistance: Ampicillin, 100 μg/mL
  Growth temperature: 37°C
  Growth strain: NEB Stable
  Copy number: Unknown
Gene/Insert
  Gene/Insert name: CLASP2α (alt name: CLASP2)
  Species: H. sapiens (human)
  Insert size (bp): 4500
  GenBank ID: NM_015097.2
  Entrez Gene: CLASP2
  Promoter: CMV
  Tag / fusion protein: EGFP (N terminal on insert)
  Cloning method: Gateway Cloning
  Sequencing primers: 5′ EGFP_C; 3′ V5_reverse
Resource information
  A portion of this plasmid was derived from a plasmid made by: CLASP2α sequence was from Irina Kaverina
Terms and licenses: Academic/Nonprofit Terms; Industry Terms: Not Available to Industry
Depositor comments: CLASP2α adenovirus vectors were also used in these publications: https://www.ncbi.nlm.nih.gov/pubmed/24923837 https://www.ncbi.nlm.nih.gov/pubmed/25231989
How to cite: pAd/CMV/V5-Clasp2α was a gift from Torsten Wittmann (Addgene plasmid # 89763 ; http://n2t.net/addgene:89763 ; RRID:Addgene_89763)
